>Addgene plasmid #185708 | pKL100 | depositor full sequence | sequence record 360396 | pKL100 sequence 12898 bps
AAGGGCGAATTCAACCCTGATAAATGCTTCAATAATATTGAAAAAGGAAGAGTATGAGTATTCAACATTT
CCGTGTCGCCCTTATTCCCTTTTTTGCGGCATTTTGCCTTCCTGTTTTTGCTCACCCAGAAACGCTGGTG
AAAGTAAAAGATGCTGAAGATCAGTTGGGTGCACGAGTGGGTTACATCGAACTGGATCTCAACAGCGGTA
AGATCCTTGAGAGTTTTCGCCCCGAAGAACGTTTTCCAATGATGAGCACTTTTAAAGTTCTGCTATGTGG
CGCGGTATTATCCCGTATTGACGCCGGGCAAGAGCAACTCGGTCGCCGCATACACTATTCTCAGAATGAC
TTGGTTGAGTACTCACCAGTCACAGAAAAGCATCTTACGGATGGCATGACAGTAAGAGAATTATGCAGTG
CTGCCATAACCATGAGTGATAACACTGCGGCCAACTTACTTCTGACAACGATCGGAGGACCGAAGGAGCT
AACCGCTTTTTTGCACAACATGGGGGATCATGTAACTCGCCTTGATCGTTGGGAACCGGAGCTGAATGAA
GCCATACCAAACGACGAGCGTGACACCACGATGCCTGTAGCAATGGCAACAACGTTGCGCAAACTATTAA
CTGGCGAACTACTTACTCTAGCTTCCCGGCAACAATTAATAGACTGGATGGAGGCGGATAAAGTTGCAGG
ACCACTTCTGCGCTCGGCCCTTCCGGCTGGCTGGTTTATTGCTGATAAATCTGGAGCCGGTGAGCGTGGG
TCTCGCGGTATCATTGCAGCACTGGGGCCAGATGGTAAGCCCTCCCGTATCGTAGTTATCTACACGACGG
GGAGTCAGGCAACTATGGATGAACGAAATAGACAGATCGCTGAGATAGGTGCCTCACTGATTAAGCATTG
GTAACTGTCAGACCAAGTTTACTCATATATACTTTAGATTGATTTAAAACTTCATTTTTAATTTAAAAGG
ATCTAGGTGAAGATCCTTTTTGATAATCTCATGACCAAAATCCCTTAACGTGAGTTTTCGTTCCACTGAG
CGTCAGACCCCGTAGAAAAGATCAAAGGATCTTCTTGAGATCCTTTTTTTCTGCGCGTAATCTGCTGCTT
GCAAACAAAAAAACCACCGCTACCAGCGGTGGTTTGTTTGCCGGATCAAGAGCTACCAACTCTTTTTCCG
AAGGTAACTGGCTTCAGCAGAGCGCAGATACCAAATACTGTCCTTCTAGTGTAGCCGTAGTTAGGCCACC
ACTTCAAGAACTCTGTAGCACCGCCTACATACCTCGCTCTGCTAATCCTGTTACCAGTGGCTGCTGCCAG
TGGCGATAAGTCGTGTCTTACCGGGTTGGACTCAAGACGATAGTTACCGGATAAGGCGCAGCGGTCGGGC
TGAACGGGGGGTTCGTGCACACAGCCCAGCTTGGAGCGAACGACCTACACCGAACTGAGATACCTACAGC
GTGAGCTATGAGAAAGCGCCACGCTTCCCGAAGGGAGAAAGGCGGACAGGTATCCGGTAAGCGGCAGGGT
CGGAACAGGAGAGCGCACGAGGGAGCTTCCAGGGGGAAACGCCTGGTATCTTTATAGTCCTGTCGGGTTT
CGCCACCTCTGACTTGAGCGTCGATTTTTGTGATGCTCGTCAGGGGGGCGGAGCCTATGGAAAAACGCCA
GCAACGCGGCCTTTTTACGGTTCCTGGCGAATTCGCCCTTAGAGCAGAGCCAGGAACCCCTGTAGGGAAG
GGGCAGGAGAGCCAGGGGCATGAGATGGTGGACGAGGAAGGGGGACAGGGAAGCCTGAGCGCCTCTCCTG
GGCTTGCCAAGGACTCAAACCCAGAAGCCCAGAGCAGGGCCTTAGGGAAGCGGGACCCTGCTCTGGGCGG
AGGAATATGTCCCAGATAGCACTGGGGACTCTTTAAGGAAAGAAGGATGGAGAAAGAGAAAGGGAGTAGA
GGCGGCCACGACCTGGTGAACACCTAGGACGCACCATTCTCACAAAGGGAGTTTTCCACACGGACACCCC
CCTCCTCACCACAGCCCTGCCAGGACGGGGCTGGCTACTGGCCTTATCTCACAGGTAAAACTGACGCACG
GAGGAACAATATAAATTGGGGACTAGAAAGGTGAAGAGCCAAAGTTAGAACTCAGGACCAACTTATTCTG
ATTTTGTTTTTCCAAACTGCTTCTCCTCTTGGGAAGTGTAAGGAAGCTGCAGCACCAGGATCAGTGAAAC
GCACCAGACAGCCGCGTCAGAGCAGCTCAGGTTCTGGGAGAGGGTAGCGCAGGGTGGCCACTGAGAACCG
GGCAGGTCACGCATCCCCCCCTTCCCTCCCACCCCCTGCCAAGCTCTCCCTCCCAGGATCCTCTCTGGCT
CCATCGTAAGCAAACCTTAGAGGTTCTGGCAAGGAGAGAGATGGCTCCAGGAAATGGGGGTGTGTCACCA
GATAAGGAATCTGCCTAACAGGAGGTGGGGGTTAGACCCAATATCAGGAGACTAGGAAGGAGGAGGCCTA
AGGATGGGGCTTTTCTGTCACCAATCCTGTCCCTAGTAAAGCTGATATCTCCACCCCACAGTGGTTTACT
CCCTATCAGTGATAGAGAACGTATGAAGAGTTTACTCCCTATCAGTGATAGAGAACGTATGCAGACTTTA
CTCCCTATCAGTGATAGAGAACGTATAAGGAGTTTACTCCCTATCAGTGATAGAGAACGTATGACCAGTT
TACTCCCTATCAGTGATAGAGAACGTATCTACAGTTTACTCCCTATCAGTGATAGAGAACGTATATCCAG
TTTACTCCCTATCAGTGATAGAGAACGTATAAGCTTTAGGCGTGTACGGTGGGCGCCTATAAAAGCAGAG
CTCGTTTAGTGAACCGTCAGATCGCCTGGAGCAATTCCACAACACTTTTGTCTTATACCAACTTTCCGTA
CCACTTCCTACCCTCGTAAACTTAAGGCCGCCACCATGTATTCTCCGCTCTGTCTCACCCAGGATGAATT
TCATCCTTTCATCGAAGCACTTCTGCCCCACGTCCGAGCCTTTGCCTACACATGGTTCAACCTGCAGGCC
CGAAAACGAAAATACTTCAAAAAACATGAAAAGCGTATGTCAAAAGAAGAAGAGAGAGCCGTGAAGGATG
AATTGCTAAGTGAAAAACCAGAGGTCAAGCAGAAGTGGGCATCTCGACTTCTGGCAAAGTTGCGGAAAGA
TATCCGACCCGAATATCGAGAGGATTTTGTTCTTACAGTTACAGGGAAAAAACCTCCATGTTGTGTTCTT
TCCAACCCAGACCAGAAAGGCAAGATGCGAAGAATTGACTGCCTCCGCCAGGCAGATAAAGTCTGGAGGT
TGGACCTTGTTATGGTGATTTTGTTTAAAGGTATTCCGCTGGAAAGTACTGATGGCGAGCGCCTTGTAAA
GTCCCCACAATGCTCTAATCCAGGGCTCTGTGTCCAACCCCATCACATAGGGGTTTCTGTTAAGGAACTC
GATTTATATTTGGCATACTTTGTGCATGCAGCAGATTCAAGTCAATCTGAAAGTCCCAGCCAGCCAAGTG
ACGCTGACATTAAGGACCAGCCAGAAAATGGACATTTGGGCTTCCAGGACAGTTTTGTCACATCAGGTGT
TTTTAGTGTCACTGAGCTAGTAAGAGTGTCACAGACACCAATAGCTGCAGGAACTGGCCCAAATTTTTCT
CTCTCAGATTTGGAAAGTTCTTCATACTACAGCATGAGTCCAGGAGCAATGAGGAGGTCTTTACCCAGCA
CATCCTCTACGAGCTCCACAAAGCGCCTCAAGTCTGTGGAGGATGAAATGGACAGTCCTGGTGAGGAGCC
ATTTTATACAGGCCAAGGGCGCTCCCCAGGAAGTGGCAGTCAGTCAAGTGGATGGCATGAAGTGGAGCCA
GGAATGCCATCTCCAACCACACTGAAGAAGTCGGAGAAGTCTGGTTTCAGCAGCCCCTCCCCTTCACAGA
CCTCCTCCCTGGGAACGGCGTTCACACAGCATCACCGACCTGTCATTACAGGACCCAGAGCAAGTCCGCA
TGCAACACCATCGACTCTTCATTTCCCGACATCACCCATTATCCAGCAGCCTGGGCCTTACTTCTCACAC
CCAGCCATCCGCTATCACCCTCAGGAGACGCTGAAAGAATTTGTCCAACTTGTCTGCCCTGATGCTGGTC
AGCAGGCTGGACAGGTGGGGTTCCTCAATCCCAATGGGAGCAGCCAAGGCAAGGTGCACAACCCATTCCT
TCCCACCCCAATGTTGCCACCGCCACCGCCACCACCGATGGCCAGGCCTGTGCCTCTGCCGGTGCCAGAC
ACAAAGCCTCCAACCACGTCAACAGAAGGAGGTGCAGCCTCCCCCACGTCACCAACCTACTCGACACCCA
GCACCTCCCCCGCAAACCGATTCGTCAGTGTTGGACCACGGGATCCAAGCTTTGTAAATATCCCTCAACA
GACACAGTCCTGGTACCTGGGAGGTAGCGGAGAGGGCAGAGGCAGTCTGCTGACATGCGGTGACGTGGAA
GAGAATCCCGGCCCTATGAATCTCCTGGACCCCTTCATGAAGATGACCGACGAGCAGGAGAAGGGCCTGT
CCGGCGCCCCCAGCCCCACCATGTCCGAGGACTCCGCGGGCTCGCCCTGCCCGTCGGGCTCCGGCTCGGA
CACCGAGAACACGCGGCCCCAGGAGAACACGTTCCCCAAGGGCGAGCCCGATCTGAAGAAGGAGAGCGAG
GAGGACAAGTTCCCCGTGTGCATCCGCGAGGCGGTCAGCCAGGTGCTCAAAGGCTACGACTGGACGCTGG
TGCCCATGCCGGTGCGCGTCAACGGCTCCAGCAAGAACAAGCCGCACGTCAAGCGGCCCATGAACGCCTT
CATGGTGTGGGCGCAGGCGGCGCGCAGGAAGCTCGCGGACCAGTACCCGCACTTGCACAACGCCGAGCTC
AGCAAGACGCTGGGCAAGCTCTGGAGACTTCTGAACGAGAGCGAGAAGCGGCCCTTCGTGGAGGAGGCGG
AGCGGCTGCGCGTGCAGCACAAGAAGGACCACCCGGATTACAAGTACCAGCCGCGGCGGAGGAAGTCGGT
GAAGAACGGGCAGGCGGAGGCAGAGGAGGCCACGGAGCAGACGCACATCTCCCCCAACGCCATCTTCAAG
GCGCTGCAGGCCGACTCGCCACACTCCTCCTCCGGCATGAGCGAGGTGCACTCCCCCGGCGAGCACTCGG
GGCAATCCCAGGGCCCACCGACCCCACCCACCACCCCCAAAACCGACGTGCAGCCGGGCAAGGCTGACCT
GAAGCGAGAGGGGCGCCCCTTGCCAGAGGGGGGCAGACAGCCCCCTATCGACTTCCGCGACGTGGACATC
GGCGAGCTGAGCAGCGACGTCATCTCCAACATCGAGACCTTCGATGTCAACGAGTTTGACCAGTACCTGC
CGCCCAACGGCCACCCGGGGGTGCCGGCCACGCACGGCCAGGTCACCTACACGGGCAGCTACGGCATCAG
CAGCACCGCGGCCACCCCGGCGAGCGCGGGCCACGTGTGGATGTCCAAGCAGCAGGCGCCGCCGCCACCC
CCGCAGCAGCCCCCACAGGCCCCGCCGGCCCCGCAGGCGCCCCCGCAGCCGCAGGCGGCGCCCCCACAGC
AGCCGGCGGCACCCCCGCAGCAGCCACAGGCGCACACGCTGACCACGCTGAGCAGCGAGCCGGGCCAGTC
CCAGCGAACGCACATCAAGACGGAGCAGCTGAGCCCCAGCCACTACAGCGAGCAGCAGCAGCACTCGCCC
CAACAGATCGCCTACAGCCCCTTCAACCTCCCACACTACAGCCCCTCCTACCCGCCCATCACCCGCTCAC
AGTACGACTACACCGACCACCAGAACTCCAGCTCCTACTACAGCCACGCGGCAGGCCAGGGCACCGGCCT
CTACTCCACCTTCACCTACATGAACCCCGCTCAGCGCCCCATGTACACCCCCATCGCCGACACCTCTGGG
GTCCCTTCCATCCCGCAGACCCACAGCCCCCAGCACTGGGAACAACCCGTCTACACACAGCTCACTCGAC
CTTGAATCGATCGCCCACCCCAACTTGTTTATTGCAGCTTATAATGGTTACAAATAAAGCAATAGCATCA
CAAATTTCACAAATAAAGCATTTTTTTCACTGCATTCTAGTTGTGGTTTGTCCAAACTCATCAATGTATC
TTATCATGTCTGTATACCGTCGACCTCTAGCTAGAGCTTGGCGTAATCATGGTCATAGCTGTTTCCTGTG
TGAAATTGTTATCCGCTCACAATTCCACACAACATACGAGCCGGAAGCATAAAGTGTAAAGCCTGGGGTG
CCTAATGAGTGAGCTAACTCACATTAATTGCGTTGCGCTCACTGCCCGCTTTCCAGTCGGGAAACCTGTC
GTGCCAGCTGCATTAATGAATCGGCCAACGCGCGGGGAGAGGCGGTTTGCGTATTGGGCGCTCTTCCGCT
TCCTCGCTCACTGACTCGCTGCGCTCGGTCGTTCGGCTGCGGCGAGCGGTATCAGCTCACTCAAAGGACG
GCCGCACATGTAAGGAAAATTTTAGGGATGTTAAAGAAAAAAATAACACAAAACAAAATATAAAAAAAAT
CTAACCTCAAGTCAAGGCTTTTCTATGGAATAAGGAATGGACAGCAGGGGGCTGTTTCATATACTGATGA
CCTCTTTATAGCCAACCTTTGTTCATGGCAGCCAGCATATGGGCATATGTTGCCAAACTCTAAACCAAAT
ACTCATTCTGATGTTTTAAATGATTTGCCCTCCCATATGTCCTTCCGAGTGAGAGACACAAAAAATTCCA
ACACACTATTGCAATGAAAATAAATTTCCTTTATTAGCCAGAAGTCAGATGCTCAAGGGGCTTCATGATG
TCCCCATAATTTTTGGCAGAGGGAAAAAGATCTCAGTGGTATTTGTGAGCCAGGGCATTGGCCACACCAG
CCACCACCTTCTGATAGGCAGCCTGCACCTGAGGAGTGAATTCACGCGTTTAGCCTGGCAGCATATCGAG
ATCGAAGTCATCGAGAGCGTCAGCAGGGAGCATATCCAGATCAAAATCATCCAGGGCATCGGCGGGCAGC
ATGTCCAGGTCGAAGTCGTCCAGGGCGTCGGTGGGTCCGCCGCTCTCGCACTTCAGCTGCTTCTCGAGGC
CGCAGATGATCAGTTCCAGGCCGAACAGGAAGGCGGGCTCGGCGCCCTGTCTGTCGAACAGCTCGATGGC
CTGCTTCAGCAGGGGGGGCATGCTGTCGGTGGTGGGTGTCTCTCTTTCCTCTTTGGCGACCTGGTGTTCC
TGTTCTTCCAGCACGCAGCCCAGGGTGAAGTGGCCCACGGCGCTCAGGGCGTACAGGGCGTTTTCCAGGC
TGAAGCCCTGCTGGCACAGGAAGGCCAGCTGGTTTTCCAGTGTCTCGTACTGCTTCTCGGTGGGTCTGGT
GCCCAGGTGCACTTTGGCGCCGTCCCGGTGGCTCAGCAGGGCGCATCTGTAGCTCTTGGCGTTGTTCCGC
AGGAAGTCCTGCCAGCTCTCGCCTTCCAGAGGGCAGCTGTGGGTGTGGTGCCGGTCCAGCATCTCGATGG
GCAGGGCGTCCAGCAGGGCCCGCTTGTTCTTCACGTGCCAGTACAGGGTGGGCTGTTCCACGCCCAGTTT
CTGGGCCAGCTTCCGGGTGGTCAGGCCCTCGATGCCCACGCCGTTCAGCAGTTCCAGGGCGCTGTTGATC
ACTTTGCTCTTGTCCAGCCGGCTCATGTCGACATTCTTTGCCAAAATGATGAGACAGCACAATAACCAGC
ACGTTGCCCAGGAGCTGTAGGAAAAAGAAGAAGGCATGAACATGGTTAGCAGAGGCTCTAGAGCCGCCGG
TCACACGCCAGAAGCCGAACCCCGCCCTGCCCCGTCCCCCCCGAAGGCAGCCGTCCCCCCGCGGACAGCC
CCGAGGCTGGAGAGGGAGAAGGGGACGGCGGCGCGGCGACGCACGAAGGCCCTCCCCGCCCATTTCCTTC
CTGCCGGCGCCGCACCGCTTCGCCCCGCGCCCGCTAGAGGGGGTGCGGCGGCGCCTCCCAGATTTCGGCT
CCGCACAGATTTGGGACAAAGGAAGTCCCTGCGCCCTCTCGCACGATTACCATAAAAGGCAATGGCTGCG
GCTCGCCGCGCCTCGACAGCCGCCGGCGCTCCGGGGGCCGCCGCGCCCCTCCCCCGAGCCCTCCCCGGCC
CGAGGCGGCCCCGCCCCGCCCGGCACCCCCACCTGCCGCCACCCCCCGCCCGGCACGGCGAGCCCCGCGC
CACGCCCCGTACGGAGCCCCGCACCCGAAGCCGGGCCGTGCTCAGCAACTCGGGGAGGGGGGTGCAGGGG
GGGTTGCAGCCCGACCGACGCGCCCACACCCCCTGCTCACCCCCCCACGCACACACCCCGCACGCAGCCT
TTGTTCCCCTCGCAGCCCCCCCCGCACCGCGGGGCACCGCCCCCGGCCGCGCTCCCCTCGCGCACACTGC
GGAGCGCACAAAGCCCCGCGCCGCGCCCGCAGCGCTCACAGCCGCCGGGCAGCGCGGAGCCGCACGCGGC
GCTCCCCACGCACACACACACGCACGCACCCCCCGAGCCGCTCCCCCCGCACAAAGGGCCCTCCCGGAGC
CCCTCAAGGCTTTCACGCAGCCACAGAAAAGAAACAAGCCGTCATTAAACCAAGCGCTAATTACAGCCCG
GAGGAGAAGGGCCGTCCCGCCCGCTCACCTGTGGGAGTAACGCGGTCAGTCAGAGCCGGGGCGGGCGGCG
CGAGGCGGCGGCGGAGCGGGGCACGGGGCGAAGGCAGCGTCGCAGCGACTCCCCGCCCGCCGCGCGCTTC
GCTTTTTATAGGGCCGCCGCCGCCGCCGCCTCGCCATAAAAGGAAACTTTCGGAGCGCGCCGCTCTGATT
GGCTGCCGCCGCACCTCTCCGCCTCGCCCCGCCCCGCCCCTCGCCCCGCCCCGCCCCGCCTGGCGCGCGC
CCCCCCCCCCCCCCCGCCCCCATCGCTGCACAAAATAATTAAAAAATAAATAAATACAAAATTGGGGGTG
GGGAGGGGGGGGAGATGGGGAGAGTGAAGCAGAACGTGGGGCTCACCTCGACCATGGTAATAGCGATGAC
TAATACGTAGATGTACTGCCAAGTAGGAAAGTCCCATAAGGTCATGTACTGGGCATAATGCCAGGCGGGC
CATTTACCGTCATTGACGTCAATAGGGGGCGTACTTGGCATATGATACACTTGATGTACTGCCAAGTGGG
CAGTTTACCGTAAATACTCCACCCATTGACGTCAATGGAAAGTCCCTATTGGCGTTACTATGGGAACATA
CGTCATTATTGACGTCAATGGGCGGGGGTCGTTGGGCGGTCAGCCAGGCGGGCCATTTACCGTAAGTTAT
GTAACGCGGAACTCCATATATGGGCTATGAACTAATGACCCCGTAATTGATTACTATTAATAACTAGTCA
ATAATCAATGTCGAGACCCATAGAGCCCACCGCATCCCCAGCATGCCTGCTATTGTCTTCCCAATCCTCC
CCCTTGCTGTCCTGCCCCACCCCACCCCCCAGAATAGAATGACACCTACTCAGACAATGCGATGCAATTT
CCTCATTTTATTAGGAAAGGACAGTGGGAGTGGCACCTTCCAGGGTCAAGGAAGGCACGGGGGAGGGGCA
AACAACAGATGGCTGGCAACTAGAAGGCACAGTCGAGGCTGATCAGCGGGTTTATAACTTCGTATAATGT
ATGCTATACGAAGTTATGGTACCTTACTCGTCCATGCCGCCGGTGGAGTGGCGGCCCTCGGCGCGTTCGT
ACTGTTCCACGATGGTGTAGTCCTCGTTGTGGGAGGTGATGTCCAACTTGATGTTGACGTTGTAGGCGCC
GGGCAGCTGCACGGGCTTCTTGGCCTTGTAGGTGGTCTTGACCTCAGCGTCGTAGTGGCCGCCGTCCTTC
AGCTTCAGCCTCTGCTTGATCTCGCCCTTCAGGGCGCCGTCCTCGGGGTACATCCGCTCGGAGGAGGCCT
CCCAGCCCATGGTCTTCTTCTGCATTACGGGGCCGTCGGAGGGGAAGTTGGTGCCGCGCAGCTTCACCTT
GTAGATGAACTCGCCGTCCTGCAGGGAGGAGTCCTGGGTCACGGTCACCACGCCGCCGTCCTCGAAGTTC
ATCACGCGCTCCCACTTGAAGCCCTCGGGGAAGGACAGCTTCAAGTAGTCGGGGATGTCGGCGGGGTGCT
TCACGTAGGCCTTGGAGCCGTACATGAACTGAGGGGACAGGATGTCCCAGGCGAAGGGCAGGGGGCCACC
CTTGGTCACCTTCAGCTTGGCGGTCTGGGTGCCCTCGTAGGGGCGGCCCTCGCCCTCGCCCTCGATCTCG
AACTCGTGGCCGTTCACGGAGCCCTCCATGTGCACCTTGAAGCGCATGAACTCCTTGATGATGGCCATGT
TATCCTCCTCGCCCTTGCTCACCATGGTGGCGACCGGTAGCGCTAGCGTAGGCGCCGGTCACAGCTTGGA
TCTGTAACGGCGCAGAACAGAAAACGAAACAAAGACGTAGAGTTGAGCAAGCAGGGTCAGGCAAAGCGTG
GAGAGCCGGCTGAGTCTAGGTAGGCTCCAAGGGAGCGCCGGACAAAGGCCCGGTCTCGACCTGAGCTTTA
AACTTACCTAGACGGCGGACGCAGTTCAGGAGGCACCACAGGCGGGAGGCGGCAGAACGCGACTCAACCG
GCGTGGATGGCGGCCTCAGGTAGGGCGGCGGGCGCGTGAAGGAGAGATGCGAGCCCCTCGAAGCTTCAGC
TGTGTTCTGGCGGCAAACCCGTTGCGAAAAAGAACGTTCACGGCGACTACTGCACTTATATACGGTTCTC
CCCCACCCTCGGGAAAAAGGCGGAGCCAGTACACGACATCACTTTCCCAGTTTACCCCGCGCCACCTTCT
CTAGGCACCGGTTCAATTGCCGACCCCTCCCCCCAACTTCTCGGGGACTGTGGGCGATGTGCGCTCTGCC
CACTGACGGGCACCGGAGCGATCGCAGATCATGCATCCATAGAGCCCACCGCATCCCCAGCATGCCTGCT
ATTGTCTTCCCAATCCTCCCCCTTGCTGTCCTGCCCCACCCCACCCCCCAGAATAGAATGACACCTACTC
AGACAATGCGATGCAATTTCCTCATTTTATTAGGAAAGGACAGTGGGAGTGGCACCTTCCAGGGTCAAGG
AAGGCACGGGGGAGGGGCAAACAACAGATGGCTGGCAACTAGAAGGCACAGGTTTAAACGGGCCCTCTAG
ATCAGGCACCGGGCTTGCGGGTCATGCACCAGGTGCGCGGTCCTTCGGGCACCTCGACGTCGGCGGTGAC
GGTGAAGCCGAGCCGCTCGTAGAAGGGGAGGTTGCGGGGCGCGGAGGTCTCCAGGAAGGCGGGCACCCCG
GCGCGCTCGGCCGCCTCCACTCCGGGGAGCACGACGGCGCTGCCCAGACCCTTGCCCTGGTGGTCGGGCG
AGACGCCGACGGTGGCCAGGAACCACGCGGGCTCCTTGGGCCGGTGCGGCGCCAGGAGGCCTTCCATCTG
TTGCTGCGCGGCCAGCCGGGAACCGCTCAACTCGGCCATGCGCGGGCCGATCTCGGCGAACACCGCCCCC
GCTTCGACGCTCTCCGGCGTGGTCCAGACCGCCACCGCGGCGCCGTCGTCCGCGACCCACACCTTGCCGA
TGTCGAGCCCGACGCGCGTGAGGAAGAGTTCTTGCAGCTCGGTGACCCGCTCGATGTGGCGGTCCGGATC
GACGGTGTGGCGCGTGGCGGGGTAGTCGGCGAACGCGGCGGCGAGGGTGCGTACGGCCCTGGGGACGTCG
TCGCGGGTGGCGAGGCGCACCGTGGGCTTGTACTCGGTCATCTCGAGCCTAGGGCCGGGATTCTCCTCCA
CGTCACCGCATGTTAGAAGACTTCCTCTGCCCTCTCCGCTGCCAGATCTCTCGAGGCCCTGTGGGAGGAA
GAGAAGAGGTCAGAAGCTTATAACTTCGTATAATGTATGCTATACGAAGTTATTGCCCCACTGTGGGGTG
GAGGGGACAGATAAAAGTACCCAGAACCAGAGCCACATTAACCGGCCCTGGGAATATAAGGTGGTCCCAG
CTCGGGGACACAGGATCCCTGGAGGCAGCAAACATGCTGTCCTGAAGTGGACATAGGGGCCCGGGTTGGA
GGAAGAAGACTAGCTGAGCTCTCGGACCCCTGGAAGATGCCATGACAGGGGGCTGGAAGAGCTAGCACAG
ACTAGAGAGGTAAGGGGGGTAGGGGAGCTGCCCAAATGAAAGGAGTGAGAGGTGACCCGAATCCACAGGA
GAACGGGGTGTCCAGGCAAAGAAAGCAAGAGGATGGAGAGGTGGCTAAAGCCAGGGAGACGGGGTACTTT
GGGGTTGTCCAGAAAAACGGTGATGATGCAGGCCTACAAGAAGGGGAGGCGGGACGCAAGGGAGACATCC
GTCGGAGAAGGCCATCCTAAGAAACGAGAGATGGCACAGGCCCCAGAAGGAGAAGGAAAAGGGAACCCAG
CGAGTGAAGACGGCATGGGGTTGGGTGAGGGAGGAGAGATGCCCGGAGAGGACCCAGACACGGGGAGGAT
CCGCTCAGAGGACATCACGTGGTGCAGCGCCGAGAAGGAAGTGCTCCGGAAAGAGCATCCTTGGGCAGCA
ACACAGCAGAGAGCAAGGGGAAGAGGGAGTGGAGGAAGACGGAACCTGAAGGAGGCGGCAGGGAAGGATC
TGGGCCAGCCGTAGAGGTGACCCAGGCCACAAGCTGCAGACAGAAAGCGGCACAGGCCCAGGGGAGAGAA
TGCTGGTCAGAGAAAGCA
Features (pLannotate 1.2.2; 29 found; start..end, strand, type, name):
     13..53      +  promoter       AmpR promoter (fragment): bla
     54..914     +  CDS            AmpR: β-lactamase; bla; confers resistance to ampicillin, carbenicillin, and related antibiotics
   1085..1673    +  rep_origin     ori: high-copy-number ColE1/pMB1/pBR322/pUC origin of replication
   1721..2557    -  misc_feature   HA-R: right homology arm from the adeno-associated virus integration site (AAVS1) within intron 1 of the human PPP1R12C gene
   2584..2960    +  promoter       TRE3G promoter: 3rd-generation Tet-responsive promoter that can be activated by binding of Tet-On® 3G
   2976..4502    +  CDS            NFIA: NFIA_HUMAN - Also known as KIAA1439. Experimental evidence at protein level: Swiss-Prot protein existence level 1. Recognizes and binds the palindromic sequence 5'- TTGGCNNNNNGCCAA-3' present in viral and cellular promoters and in the origin of replication of adenovirus type 2. These proteins are individually capable of activating transcription and replication. From Homo sapiens (Human).
   4566..6092    +  CDS            SOX9: SOX9_HUMAN - Experimental evidence at protein level: Swiss-Prot protein existence level 1. Transcription factor that plays a key role in chondrocytes differentiation and skeletal development (PubMed:24038782). Specifically binds the 5'-ACAAAG-3' DNA motif present in enhancers and super-enhancers and promotes expression of genes important for chondrogenesis, including cartilage matrix protein-coding genes COL2A1, COL4A2, COL9A1, COL11A2 and ACAN, SOX5 and SOX6 (PubMed:8640233). Also binds to some promoter regions (By similarity). Plays a central role in successive steps of chondrocyte different
   6112..6233    +  polyA_signal   SV40 poly(A) signal: SV40 polyadenylation signal
   6304..6326    -  protein_bind   lac operator (fragment): The lac repressor binds to the lac operator to inhibit transcription in E. coli. This inhibition can be relieved by adding lactose or isopropyl-β-D-thiogalactopyranoside (IPTG). lac repressor encoded by lacI
   6330..6360    -  promoter       lac promoter: promoter for the E. coli lac operon
   6375..6396    -  protein_bind   CAP binding site: CAP binding activates transcription in the presence of cAMP. E. coli catabolite activator protein
   6409..6501    -  CDS            lacI (fragment): lac repressor; lacI; The lac repressor binds to the lac operator to inhibit transcription in E. coli. This inhibition can be relieved by adding lactose or isopropyl-β-D-thiogalactopyranoside (IPTG).
   6503..6575    -  rep_origin     RSF ori (fragment): Plasmids containing the RSF 1030 origin of replication can be propagated in E. coli cells that contain additional plasmids with compatible origins.
   6840..6895    -  polyA_signal   β-globin poly(A) signal: rabbit β-globin polyadenylation signal (Gil and Proudfoot, 1987)
   6966..7046    -  CDS            HBB (fragment): HBB_PONPY - Experimental evidence at transcript level: Swiss-Prot protein existence level 2. Involved in oxygen transport from the lung to the various peripheral tissues. From Pongo pygmaeus (Bornean orangutan).
   7179..7796    -  CDS            tetR: TETR2_ECOLX - Experimental evidence at protein level: Swiss-Prot protein existence level 1. TetR is the repressor of the tetracycline resistance element; its N-terminal region forms a helix-turn-helix structure and binds DNA. Binding of tetracycline to TetR reduces the repressor affinity for the tetracycline resistance gene (tetA) promoter operator sites. From Escherichia coli.
   7855..8872    -  intron         chimeric intron: chimera between introns from chicken β-actin and rabbit β-globin
   8874..9151    -  promoter       chicken β-actin promoter: No description available
   9153..9532    -  enhancer       CMV enhancer: human cytomegalovirus immediate early enhancer
   9538..9762    -  polyA_signal   bGH poly(A) signal: bovine growth hormone polyadenylation signal
   9784..9817    -  protein_bind   loxP: Cre-mediated recombination occurs in the 8-bp core sequence (GCATACAT). Cre recombinase
   9827..10525   -  CDS            mCherry: mCherry is a basic (constitutively fluorescent) red fluorescent protein published in 2004, derived from Discosoma sp.. It is reported to be a very rapidly-maturing monomer with low acid sensitivity.
  10569..10837   -  LTR            5' LTR (truncated): truncated 5' long terminal repeat (LTR) from human T-cell leukemia virus (HTLV) type 1
  10850..11061   -  promoter       EF-1α core promoter: core promoter for human elongation factor EF-1α
  11097..11321   -  polyA_signal   bGH poly(A) signal: bovine growth hormone polyadenylation signal
  11342..11941   -  CDS            PuroR: puromycin N-acetyltransferase; pac from Streptomyces alboniger; confers resistance to puromycin
  12028..12053   -  misc_feature   SA: splice acceptor site
  12060..12093   -  protein_bind   loxP: Cre-mediated recombination occurs in the 8-bp core sequence (GCATACAT). Cre recombinase
  12095..12898   -  misc_feature   HA-L: left homology arm from the adeno-associated virus integration site (AAVS1) within intron 1 of the human PPP1R12C gene
