>Addgene plasmid #185708 | pKL100 | addgene full sequence | sequence record 372419 | Addgene NGS Result
AAGGGCGAATTCAACCCTGATAAATGCTTCAATAATATTGAAAAAGGAAGAGTATGAGTATTCAACATTT
CCGTGTCGCCCTTATTCCCTTTTTTGCGGCATTTTGCCTTCCTGTTTTTGCTCACCCAGAAACGCTGGTG
AAAGTAAAAGATGCTGAAGATCAGTTGGGTGCACGAGTGGGTTACATCGAACTGGATCTCAACAGCGGTA
AGATCCTTGAGAGTTTTCGCCCCGAAGAACGTTTTCCAATGATGAGCACTTTTAAAGTTCTGCTATGTGG
CGCGGTATTATCCCGTATTGACGCCGGGCAAGAGCAACTCGGTCGCCGCATACACTATTCTCAGAATGAC
TTGGTTGAGTACTCACCAGTCACAGAAAAGCATCTTACGGATGGCATGACAGTAAGAGAATTATGCAGTG
CTGCCATAACCATGAGTGATAACACTGCGGCCAACTTACTTCTGACAACGATCGGAGGACCGAAGGAGCT
AACCGCTTTTTTGCACAACATGGGGGATCATGTAACTCGCCTTGATCGTTGGGAACCGGAGCTGAATGAA
GCCATACCAAACGACGAGCGTGACACCACGATGCCTGTAGCAATGGCAACAACGTTGCGCAAACTATTAA
CTGGCGAACTACTTACTCTAGCTTCCCGGCAACAATTAATAGACTGGATGGAGGCGGATAAAGTTGCAGG
ACCACTTCTGCGCTCGGCCCTTCCGGCTGGCTGGTTTATTGCTGATAAATCTGGAGCCGGTGAGCGTGGG
TCTCGCGGTATCATTGCAGCACTGGGGCCAGATGGTAAGCCCTCCCGTATCGTAGTTATCTACACGACGG
GGAGTCAGGCAACTATGGATGAACGAAATAGACAGATCGCTGAGATAGGTGCCTCACTGATTAAGCATTG
GTAACTGTCAGACCAAGTTTACTCATATATACTTTAGATTGATTTAAAACTTCATTTTTAATTTAAAAGG
ATCTAGGTGAAGATCCTTTTTGATAATCTCATGACCAAAATCCCTTAACGTGAGTTTTCGTTCCACTGAG
CGTCAGACCCCGTAGAAAAGATCAAAGGATCTTCTTGAGATCCTTTTTTTCTGCGCGTAATCTGCTGCTT
GCAAACAAAAAAACCACCGCTACCAGCGGTGGTTTGTTTGCCGGATCAAGAGCTACCAACTCTTTTTCCG
AAGGTAACTGGCTTCAGCAGAGCGCAGATACCAAATACTGTTCTTCTAGTGTAGCCGTAGTTAGGCCACC
ACTTCAAGAACTCTGTAGCACCGCCTACATACCTCGCTCTGCTAATCCTGTTACCAGTGGCTGCTGCCAG
TGGCGATAAGTCGTGTCTTACCGGGTTGGACTCAAGACGATAGTTACCGGATAAGGCGCAGCGGTCGGGC
TGAACGGGGGGTTCGTGCACACAGCCCAGCTTGGAGCGAACGACCTACACCGAACTGAGATACCTACAGC
GTGAGCTATGAGAAAGCGCCACGCTTCCCGAAGGGAGAAAGGCGGACAGGTATCCGGTAAGCGGCAGGGT
CGGAACAGGAGAGCGCACGAGGGAGCTTCCAGGGGGAAACGCCTGGTATCTTTATAGTCCTGTCGGGTTT
CGCCACCTCTGACTTGAGCGTCGATTTTTGTGATGCTCGTCAGGGGGGCGGAGCCTATGGAAAAACGCCA
GCAACGCGGCCTTTTTACGGTTCCTGGCGAATTCGCCCTTAGAGCAGAGCCAGGAACCCCTGTAGGGAAG
GGGCAGGAGAGCCAGGGGCATGAGATGGTGGACGAGGAAGGGGGACAGGGAAGCCTGAGCGCCTCTCCTG
GGCTTGCCAAGGACTCAAACCCAGAAGCCCAGAGCAGGGCCTTAGGGAAGCGGGACCCTGCTCTGGGCGG
AGGAATATGTCCCAGATAGCACTGGGGACTCTTTAAGGAAAGAAGGATGGAGAAAGAGAAAGGGAGTAGA
GGCGGCCACGACCTGGTGAACACCTAGGACGCACCATTCTCACAAAGGGAGTTTTCCACACGGACACCCC
CCTCCTCACCACAGCCCTGCCAGGACGGGGCTGGCTACTGGCCTTATCTCACAGGTAAAACTGACGCACG
GAGGAACAATATAAATTGGGGACTAGAAAGGTGAAGAGCCAAAGTTAGAACTCAGGACCAACTTATTCTG
ATTTTGTTTTTCCAAACTGCTTCTCCTCTTGGGAAGTGTAAGGAAGCTGCAGCACCAGGATCAGTGAAAC
GCACCAGACAGCCGCGTCAGAGCAGCTCAGGTTCTGGGAGAGGGTAGCGCAGGGTGGCCACTGAGAACCG
GGCAGGTCACGCATCCCCCCCTTCCCTCCCACCCCCTGCCAAGCTCTCCCTCCCAGGATCCTCTCTGGCT
CCATCGTAAGCAAACCTTAGAGGTTCTGGCAAGGAGAGAGATGGCTCCAGGAAATGGGGGTGTGTCACCA
GATAAGGAATCTGCCTAACAGGAGGTGGGGGTTAGACCCAATATCAGGAGACTAGGAAGGAGGAGGCCTA
AGGATGGGGCTTTTCTGTCACCAATCCTGTCCCTAGTAAAGCTGATATCTCCACCCCACAGTGGTTTACT
CCCTATCAGTGATAGAGAACGTATGAAGAGTTTACTCCCTATCAGTGATAGAGAACGTATGCAGACTTTA
CTCCCTATCAGTGATAGAGAACGTATAAGGAGTTTACTCCCTATCAGTGATAGAGAACGTATGACCAGTT
TACTCCCTATCAGTGATAGAGAACGTATCTACAGTTTACTCCCTATCAGTGATAGAGAACGTATATCCAG
TTTACTCCCTATCAGTGATAGAGAACGTATAAGCTTTAGGCGTGTACGGTGGGCGCCTATAAAAGCAGAG
CTCGTTTAGTGAACCGTCAGATCGCCTGGAGCAATTCCACAACACTTTTGTCTTATACCAACTTTCCGTA
CCACTTCCTACCCTCGTAAACTTAAGGCCGCCACCATGTATTCTCCGCTCTGTCTCACCCAGGATGAATT
TCATCCTTTCATCGAAGCACTTCTGCCCCACGTCCGAGCCTTTGCCTACACATGGTTCAACCTGCAGGCC
CGAAAACGAAAATACTTCAAAAAACATGAAAAGCGTATGTCAAAAGAAGAAGAGAGAGCCGTGAAGGATG
AATTGCTAAGTGAAAAACCAGAGGTCAAGCAGAAGTGGGCATCTCGACTTCTGGCAAAGTTGCGGAAAGA
TATCCGACCCGAATATCGAGAGGATTTTGTTCTTACAGTTACAGGGAAAAAACCTCCATGTTGTGTTCTT
TCCAACCCAGACCAGAAAGGCAAGATGCGAAGAATTGACTGCCTCCGCCAGGCAGATAAAGTCTGGAGGT
TGGACCTTGTTATGGTGATTTTGTTTAAAGGTATTCCGCTGGAAAGTACTGATGGCGAGCGCCTTGTAAA
GTCCCCACAATGCTCTAATCCAGGGCTCTGTGTCCAACCCCATCACATAGGGGTTTCTGTTAAGGAACTC
GATTTATATTTGGCATACTTTGTGCATGCAGCAGATTCAAGTCAATCTGAAAGTCCCAGCCAGCCAAGTG
ACGCTGACATTAAGGACCAGCCAGAAAATGGACATTTGGGCTTCCAGGACAGTTTTGTCACATCAGGTGT
TTTTAGTGTCACTGAGCTAGTAAGAGTGTCACAGACACCAATAGCTGCAGGAACTGGCCCAAATTTTTCT
CTCTCAGATTTGGAAAGTTCTTCATACTACAGCATGAGTCCAGGAGCAATGAGGAGGTCTTTACCCAGCA
CATCCTCTACGAGCTCCACAAAGCGCCTCAAGTCTGTGGAGGATGAAATGGACAGTCCTGGTGAGGAGCC
ATTTTATACAGGCCAAGGGCGCTCCCCAGGAAGTGGCAGTCAGTCAAGTGGATGGCATGAAGTGGAGCCA
GGAATGCCATCTCCAACCACACTGAAGAAGTCGGAGAAGTCTGGTTTCAGCAGCCCCTCCCCTTCACAGA
CCTCCTCCCTGGGAACGGCGTTCACACAGCATCACCGACCTGTCATTACAGGACCCAGAGCAAGTCCGCA
TGCAACACCATCGACTCTTCATTTCCCGACATCACCCATTATCCAGCAGCCTGGGCCTTACTTCTCACAC
CCAGCCATCCGCTATCACCCTCAGGAGACGCTGAAAGAATTTGTCCAACTTGTCTGCCCTGATGCTGGTC
AGCAGGCTGGACAGGTGGGGTTCCTCAATCCCAATGGGAGCAGCCAAGGCAAGGTGCACAACCCATTCCT
TCCCACCCCAATGTTGCCACCGCCACCGCCACCACCGATGGCCAGGCCTGTGCCTCTGCCGGTGCCAGAC
ACAAAGCCTCCAACCACGTCAACAGAAGGAGGTGCAGCCTCCCCCACGTCACCAACCTACTCGACACCCA
GCACCTCCCCCGCAAACCGATTCGTCAGTGTTGGACCACGGGATCCAAGCTTTGTAAATATCCCTCAACA
GACACAGTCCTGGTACCTGGGAGGTAGCGGAGAGGGCAGAGGCAGTCTGCTGACATGCGGTGACGTGGAA
GAGAATCCCGGCCCTATGAATCTCCTGGACCCCTTCATGAAGATGACCGACGAGCAGGAGAAGGGCCTGT
CCGGCGCCCCCAGCCCCACCATGTCCGAGGACTCCGCGGGCTCGCCCTGCCCGTCGGGCTCCGGCTCGGA
CACCGAGAACACGCGGCCCCAGGAGAACACGTTCCCCAAGGGCGAGCCCGATCTGAAGAAGGAGAGCGAG
GAGGACAAGTTCCCCGTGTGCATCCGCGAGGCGGTCAGCCAGGTGCTCAAAGGCTACGACTGGACGCTGG
TGCCCATGCCGGTGCGCGTCAACGGCTCCAGCAAGAACAAGCCGCACGTCAAGCGGCCCATGAACGCCTT
CATGGTGTGGGCGCAGGCGGCGCGCAGGAAGCTCGCGGACCAGTACCCGCACTTGCACAACGCCGAGCTC
AGCAAGACGCTGGGCAAGCTCTGGAGACTTCTGAACGAGAGCGAGAAGCGGCCCTTCGTGGAGGAGGCGG
AGCGGCTGCGCGTGCAGCACAAGAAGGACCACCCGGATTACAAGTACCAGCCGCGGCGGAGGAAGTCGGT
GAAGAACGGGCAGGCGGAGGCAGAGGAGGCCACGGAGCAGACGCACATCTCCCCCAACGCCATCTTCAAG
GCGCTGCAGGCCGACTCGCCACACTCCTCCTCCGGCATGAGCGAGGTGCACTCCCCCGGCGAGCACTCGG
GGCAATCCCAGGGCCCACCGACCCCACCCACCACCCCCAAAACCGACGTGCAGCCGGGCAAGGCTGACCT
GAAGCGAGAGGGGCGCCCCTTGCCAGAGGGGGGCAGACAGCCCCCTATCGACTTCCGCGACGTGGACATC
GGCGAGCTGAGCAGCGACGTCATCTCCAACATCGAGACCTTCGATGTCAACGAGTTTGACCAGTACCTGC
CGCCCAACGGCCACCCGGGGGTGCCGGCCACGCACGGCCAGGTCACCTACACGGGCAGCTACGGCATCAG
CAGCACCGCGGCCACCCCGGCGAGCGCGGGCCACGTGTGGATGTCCAAGCAGCAGGCGCCGCCGCCACCC
CCGCAGCAGCCCCCACAGGCCCCGCCGGCCCCGCAGGCGCCCCCGCAGCCGCAGGCGGCGCCCCCACAGC
AGCCGGCGGCACCCCCGCAGCAGCCACAGGCGCACACGCTGACCACGCTGAGCAGCGAGCCGGGCCAGTC
CCAGCGAACGCACATCAAGACGGAGCAGCTGAGCCCCAGCCACTACAGCGAGCAGCAGCAGCACTCGCCC
CAACAGATCGCCTACAGCCCCTTCAACCTCCCACACTACAGCCCCTCCTACCCGCCCATCACCCGCTCAC
AGTACGACTACACCGACCACCAGAACTCCAGCTCCTACTACAGCCACGCGGCAGGCCAGGGCACCGGCCT
CTACTCCACCTTCACCTACATGAACCCCGCTCAGCGCCCCATGTACACCCCCATCGCCGACACCTCTGGG
GTCCCTTCCATCCCGCAGACCCACAGCCCCCAGCACTGGGAACAACCCGTCTACACACAGCTCACTCGAC
CTTGAATCGATCGCCCACCCCAACTTGTTTATTGCAGCTTATAATGGTTACAAATAAAGCAATAGCATCA
CAAATTTCACAAATAAAGCATTTTTTTCACTGCATTCTAGTTGTGGTTTGTCCAAACTCATCAATGTATC
TTATCATGTCTGTATACCGTCGACCTCTAGCTAGAGCTTGGCGTAATCATGGTCATAGCTGTTTCCTGTG
TGAAATTGTTATCCGCTCACAATTCCACACAACATACGAGCCGGAAGCATAAAGTGTAAAGCCTGGGGTG
CCTAATGAGTGAGCTAACTCACATTAATTGCGTTGCGCTCACTGCCCGCTTTCCAGTCGGGAAACCTGTC
GTGCCAGCTGCATTAATGAATCGGCCAACGCGCGGGGAGAGGCGGTTTGCGTATTGGGCGCTCTTCCGCT
TCCTCGCTCACTGACTCGCTGCGCTCGGTCGTTCGGCTGCGGCGAGCGGTATCAGCTCACTCAAAGGACG
GCCGCACATGTAAGGAAAATTTTAGGGATGTTAAAGAAAAAAATAACACAAAACAAAATATAAAAAAAAT
CTAACCTCAAGTCAAGGCTTTTCTATGGAATAAGGAATGGACAGCAGGGGGCTGTTTCATATACTGATGA
CCTCTTTATAGCCAACCTTTGTTCATGGCAGCCAGCATATGGGCATATGTTGCCAAACTCTAAACCAAAT
ACTCATTCTGATGTTTTAAATGATTTGCCCTCCCATATGTCCTTCCGAGTGAGAGACACAAAAAATTCCA
ACACACTATTGCAATGAAAATAAATTTCCTTTATTAGCCAGAAGTCAGATGCTCAAGGGGCTTCATGATG
TCCCCATAATTTTTGGCAGAGGGAAAAAGATCTCAGTGGTATTTGTGAGCCAGGGCATTGGCCACACCAG
CCACCACCTTCTGATAGGCAGCCTGCACCTGAGGAGTGAATTCACGCGTTTTAGCCTGGCAGCATATCGA
GATCGAAGTCATCGAGAGCGTCAGCAGGGAGCATATCCAGATCAAAATCATCCAGGGCATCGGCGGGCAG
CATGTCCAGGTCGAAGTCGTCCAGGGCGTCGGTGGGTCCGCCGCTCTCGCACTTCAGCTGCTTCTCGAGG
CCGCAGATGATCAGTTCCAGGCCGAACAGGAAGGCGGGCTCGGCGCCCTGTCTGTCGAACAGCTCGATGG
CCTGCTTCAGCAGGGGGGGCATGCTGTCGGTGGTGGGTGTCTCTCTTTCCTCTTTGGCGACCTGGTGTTC
CTGTTCTTCCAGCACGCAGCCCAGGGTGAAGTGGCCCACGGCGCTCAGGGCGTACAGGGCGTTTTCCAGG
CTGAAGCCCTGCTGGCACAGGAAGGCCAGCTGGTTTTCCAGTGTCTCGTACTGCTTCTCGGTGGGTCTGG
TGCCCAGGTGCACTTTGGCGCCGTCCCGGTGGCTCAGCAGGGCGCATCTGTAGCTCTTGGCGTTGTTCCG
CAGGAAGTCCTGCCAGCTCTCGCCTTCCAGAGGGCAGCTGTGGGTGTGGTGCCGGTCCAGCATCTCGATG
GGCAGGGCGTCCAGCAGGGCCCGCTTGTTCTTCACGTGCCAGTACAGGGTGGGCTGTTCCACGCCCAGTT
TCTGGGCCAGCTTCCGGGTGGTCAGGCCCTCGATGCCCACGCCGTTCAGCAGTTCCAGGGCGCTGTTGAT
CACTTTGCTCTTGTCCAGCCGGCTCATGTCGACATTCTTTGCCAAAATGATGAGACAGCACAATAACCAG
CACGTTGCCCAGGAGCTGTAGGAAAAAGAAGAAGGCATGAACATGGTTAGCAGAGGCTCTAGAGCCGCCG
GTCACACGCCAGAAGCCGAACCCCGCCCTGCCCCGTCCCCCCCGAAGGCAGCCGTCCCCCCGCGGACAGC
CCCGAGGCTGGAGAGGGAGAAGGGGACGGCGGCGCGGCGACGCACGAAGGCCCTCCCCGCCCATTTCCTT
CCTGCCGGCGCCGCACCGCTTCGCCCCGCGCCCGCTAGAGGGGGTGCGGCGGCGCCTCCCAGATTTCGGC
TCCGCACAGATTTGGGACAAAGGAAGTCCCTGCGCCCTCTCGCACGATTACCATAAAAGGCAATGGCTGC
GGCTCGCCGCGCCTCGACAGCCGCCGGCGCTCCGGGGGCCGCCGCGCCCCTCCCCCGAGCCCYCCCCGGC
CCGAGGCGGCCCCGCCCCGCCCGGCACCCCCACCTGCCGCCACCCCCCGCCCGGCACGGCGAGCCCCGCG
CCACGCCCCGTACGGAGCCCCGCACCCGAAGCCGGGCCGTGCTCAGCAACTCGGGGAGGGGGGTGCAGGG
GGGGTTGCAGCCCGACCGACGCGCCCACACCCCCTGCTCACCCCCCCACGCACACACCCCGCACGCAGCC
TTTGTTCCCCTCGCAGCCCCCCCCGCACCGCGGGGCACCGCCCCCGGCCGCGCTCCCCTCGCGCACACTG
CGGAGCGCACAAAGCCCCGCGCCGCGCCCGCAGCGCTCACAGCCGCCGGGCAGCGCGGAGCCGCACGCGG
CGCTCCCCACGCACACACACACGCACGCACCCCCCGAGCCGCTCCCCCCGCACAAAGGGCCCTCCCGGAG
CCCCTCAAGGCTTTCACGCAGCCACAGAAAAGAAACAAGCCGTCATTAAACCAAGCGCTAATTACAGCCC
GGAGGAGAAGGGCCGTCCCGCCCGCTCACCTGTGGGAGTAACGCGGTCAGTCAGAGCCGGGGCGGGCGGC
GCGAGGCGGCGGCGGAGCGGGGCACGGGGCGAAGGCAGCGCGCAGCGACTCCCGCCCGCCGCGCGCTTCG
CTTTTTATAGGGCCGCCGCCGCCGCCGCCTCGCCATAAAAGGAAACTTTCGGAGCGCGCCGCTCTGATTG
GCTGCCGCCGCMCCTCTCCGCCYCGCCCCSCCCCSCCCCYCSCCCCSCCCCSCCCCSCCYGGCGCGCGCC
CCCCCCCCCCCCCCGCCCCCATCGCTGCACAAAATAATTAAAAAATAAATAAATACAAAATTGGGGGTGG
GGAGGGGGGGGAGATGGGGAGAGTGAAGCAGAACGTGGGGCTCACCTCGACCATGGTAATAGCGATGACT
AATACGTAGATGTACTGCCAAGTAGGAAAGTCCCATAAGGTCATGTACTGGGCATAATGCCAGGCGGGCC
ATTTACCGTCATTGACGTCAATAGGGGGCGTACTTGGCATATGATACACTTGATGTACTGCCAAGTGGGC
AGTTTACCGTAAATACTCCACCCATTGACGTCAATGGAAAGTCCCTATTGGCGTTACTATGGGAACATAC
GTCATTATTGACGTCAATGGGCGGGGGTCGTTGGGCGGTCAGCCAGGCGGGCCATTTACCGTAAGTTATG
TAACGCGGAACTCCATATATGGGCTATGAACTAATGACCCCGTAATTGATTACTATTAATAACTAGTCAA
TAATCAATGTCGAGACCCATAGAGCCCACCGCATCCCCAGCATGCCTGCTATTGTCTTCCCAATCCTCCC
CCTTGCTGTCCTGCCCCACCCCACCCCCCAGAATAGAATGACACCTACTCAGACAATGCGATGCAATTTC
CTCATTTTATTAGGAAAGGACAGTGGGAGTGGCACCTTCCAGGGTCAAGGAAGGCACGGGGGAGGGGCAA
ACAACAGATGGCTGGCAACTAGAAGGCACAGTCGAGGCTGATCAGCGGGTTTATAACTTCGTATAATGTA
TGCTATACGAAGTTATGGTACCTTACTCGTCCATGCCGCCGGTGGAGTGGCGGCCCTCGGCGCGTTCGTA
CTGTTCCACGATGGTGTAGTCCTCGTTGTGGGAGGTGATGTCCAACTTGATGTTGACGTTGTAGGCGCCG
GGCAGCTGCACGGGCTTCTTGGCCTTGTAGGTGGTCTTGACCTCAGCGTCGTAGTGGCCGCCGTCCTTCA
GCTTCAGCCTCTGCTTGATCTCGCCCTTCAGGGCGCCGTCCTCGGGGTACATCCGCTCGGAGGAGGCCTC
CCAGCCCATGGTCTTCTTCTGCATTACGGGGCCGTCGGAGGGGAAGTTGGTGCCGCGCAGCTTCACCTTG
TAGATGAACTCGCCGTCCTGCAGGGAGGAGTCCTGGGTCACGGTCACCACGCCGCCGTCCTCGAAGTTCA
TCACGCGCTCCCACTTGAAGCCCTCGGGGAAGGACAGCTTCAAGTAGTCGGGGATGTCGGCGGGGTGCTT
CACGTAGGCCTTGGAGCCGTACATGAACTGAGGGGACAGGATGTCCCAGGCGAAGGGCAGGGGGCCACCC
TTGGTCACCTTCAGCTTGGCGGTCTGGGTGCCCTCGTAGGGGCGGCCCTCGCCCTCGCCCTCGATCTCGA
ACTCGTGGCCGTTCACGGAGCCCTCCATGTGCACCTTGAAGCGCATGAACTCCTTGATGATGGCCATGTT
ATCCTCCTCGCCCTTGCTCACCATGGTGGCGACCGGTAGCGCTAGCGTAGGCGCCGGTCACAGCTTGGAT
CTGTAACGGCGCAGAACAGAAAACGAAACAAAGACGTAGAGTTGAGCAAGCAGGGTCAGGCAAAGCGTGG
AGAGCCGGCTGAGTCTAGGTAGGCTCCAAGGGAGCGCCGGACAAAGGCCCGGTCTCGACCTGAGCTTTAA
ACTTACCTAGACGGCGGACGCAGTTCAGGAGGCACCACAGGCGGGAGGCGGCAGAACGCGACTCAACCGG
CGTGGATGGCGGCCTCAGGTAGGGCGGCGGGCGCGTGAAGGAGAGATGCGAGCCCCTCGAAGCTTCAGCT
GTGTTCTGGCGGCAAACCCGTTGCGAAAAAGAACGTTCACGGCGACTACTGCACTTATATACGGTTCTCC
CCCACCCTCGGGAAAAAGGCGGAGCCAGTACACGACATCACTTTCCCAGTTTACCCCGCGCCACCTTCTC
TAGGCACCGGTTCAATTGCCGACCCCTCCCCCCAACTTCTCGGGGACTGTGGGCGATGTGCGCTCTGCCC
ACTGACGGGCACCGGAGCGATCGCAGATCATGCATCCATAGAGCCCACCGCATCCCCAGCATGCCTGCTA
TTGTCTTCCCAATCCTCCCCCTTGCTGTCCTGCCCCACCCCACCCCCCAGAATAGAATGACACCTACTCA
GACAATGCGATGCAATTTCCTCATTTTATTAGGAAAGGACAGTGGGAGTGGCACCTTCCAGGGTCAAGGA
AGGCACGGGGGAGGGGCAAACAACAGATGGCTGGCAACTAGAAGGCACAGGTTTAAACGGGCCCTCTAGA
TCAGGCACCGGGCTTGCGGGTCATGCACCAGGTGCGCGGTCCTTCGGGCACCTCGACGTCGGCGGTGACG
GTGAAGCCGAGCCGCTCGTAGAAGGGGAGGTTGCGGGGCGCGGAGGTCTCCAGGAAGGCGGGCACCCCGG
CGCGCTCGGCCGCCTCCACTCCGGGGAGCACGACGGCGCTGCCCAGACCCTTGCCCTGGTGGTCGGGCGA
GACGCCGACGGTGGCCAGGAACCACGCGGGCTCCTTGGGCCGGTGCGGCGCCAGGAGGCCTTCCATCTGT
TGCTGCGCGGCCAGCCGGGAACCGCTCAACTCGGCCATGCGCGGGCCGATCTCGGCGAACACCGCCCCCG
CTTCGACGCTCTCCGGCGTGGTCCAGACCGCCACCGCGGCGCCGTCGTCCGCGACCCACACCTTGCCGAT
GTCGAGCCCGACGCGCGTGAGGAAGAGTTCTTGCAGCTCGGTGACCCGCTCGATGTGGCGGTCCGGATCG
ACGGTGTGGCGCGTGGCGGGGTAGTCGGCGAACGCGGCGGCGAGGGTGCGTACGGCCCTGGGGACGTCGT
CGCGGGTGGCGAGGCGCACCGTGGGCTTGTACTCGGTCATCTCGAGCCTAGGGCCGGGATTCTCCTCCAC
GTCACCGCATGTTAGAAGACTTCCTCTGCCCTCTCCGCTGCCAGATCTCTCGAGGCCCTGTGGGAGGAAG
AGAAGAGGTCAGAAGCTTATAACTTCGTATAATGTATGCTATACGAAGTTATTGCCCCACTGTGGGGTGG
AGGGGACAGATAAAAGTACCCAGAACCAGAGCCACATTAACCGGCCCTGGGAATATAAGGTGGTCCCAGC
TCGGGGACACAGGATCCCTGGAGGCAGCAAACATGCTGTCCTGAAGTGGACATAGGGGCCCGGGTTGGAG
GAAGAAGACTAGCTGAGCTCTCGGACCCCTGGAAGATGCCATGACAGGGGGCTGGAAGAGCTAGCACAGA
CTAGAGAGGTAAGGGGGGTAGGGGAGCTGCCCAAATGAAAGGAGTGAGAGGTGACCCGAATCCACAGGAG
AACGGGGTGTCCAGGCAAAGAAAGCAAGAGGATGGAGAGGTGGCTAAAGCCAGGGAGACGGGGTACTTTG
GGGTTGTCCAGAAAAACGGTGATGATGCAGGCCTACAAGAAGGGGAGGCGGGACGCAAGGGAGACATCCG
TCGGAGAAGGCCATCCTAAGAAACGAGAGATGGCACAGGCCCCAGAAGGAGAAGGAAAAGGGAACCCAGC
GAGTGAAGACGGCATGGGGTTGGGTGAGGGAGGAGAGATGCCCGGAGAGGACCCAGACACGGGGAGGATC
CGCTCAGAGGACATCACGTGGTGCAGCGCCGAGAAGGAAGTGCTCCGGAAAGAGCATCCTTGGGCAGCAA
CACAGCAGAGAGCAAGGGGAAGAGGGAGTGGAGGAAGACGGAACCTGAAGGAGGCGGCAGGGAAGGATCT
GGGCCAGCCGTAGAGGTGACCCAGGCCACAAGCTGCAGACAGAAAGCGGCACAGGCCCAGGGGAGAGAAT
GCTGGTCAGAGAAAGCA
Features (pLannotate 1.2.2; 29 found; start..end, strand, type, name):
     13..53      +  promoter       AmpR promoter (fragment): bla
     54..914     +  CDS            AmpR: β-lactamase; bla; confers resistance to ampicillin, carbenicillin, and related antibiotics
   1085..1673    +  rep_origin     ori: high-copy-number ColE1/pMB1/pBR322/pUC origin of replication
   1721..2557    -  misc_feature   HA-R: right homology arm from the adeno-associated virus integration site (AAVS1) within intron 1 of the human PPP1R12C gene
   2584..2960    +  promoter       TRE3G promoter: 3rd-generation Tet-responsive promoter that can be activated by binding of Tet-On® 3G
   2976..4502    +  CDS            NFIA: NFIA_HUMAN - Also known as KIAA1439. Experimental evidence at protein level: Swiss-Prot protein existence level 1. Recognizes and binds the palindromic sequence 5'- TTGGCNNNNNGCCAA-3' present in viral and cellular promoters and in the origin of replication of adenovirus type 2. These proteins are individually capable of activating transcription and replication. From Homo sapiens (Human).
   4566..6092    +  CDS            SOX9: SOX9_HUMAN - Experimental evidence at protein level: Swiss-Prot protein existence level 1. Transcription factor that plays a key role in chondrocytes differentiation and skeletal development (PubMed:24038782). Specifically binds the 5'-ACAAAG-3' DNA motif present in enhancers and super-enhancers and promotes expression of genes important for chondrogenesis, including cartilage matrix protein-coding genes COL2A1, COL4A2, COL9A1, COL11A2 and ACAN, SOX5 and SOX6 (PubMed:8640233). Also binds to some promoter regions (By similarity). Plays a central role in successive steps of chondrocyte different
   6112..6233    +  polyA_signal   SV40 poly(A) signal: SV40 polyadenylation signal
   6304..6326    -  protein_bind   lac operator (fragment): The lac repressor binds to the lac operator to inhibit transcription in E. coli. This inhibition can be relieved by adding lactose or isopropyl-β-D-thiogalactopyranoside (IPTG). lac repressor encoded by lacI
   6330..6360    -  promoter       lac promoter: promoter for the E. coli lac operon
   6375..6396    -  protein_bind   CAP binding site: CAP binding activates transcription in the presence of cAMP. E. coli catabolite activator protein
   6409..6501    -  CDS            lacI (fragment): lac repressor; lacI; The lac repressor binds to the lac operator to inhibit transcription in E. coli. This inhibition can be relieved by adding lactose or isopropyl-β-D-thiogalactopyranoside (IPTG).
   6503..6575    -  rep_origin     RSF ori (fragment): Plasmids containing the RSF 1030 origin of replication can be propagated in E. coli cells that contain additional plasmids with compatible origins.
   6840..6895    -  polyA_signal   β-globin poly(A) signal: rabbit β-globin polyadenylation signal (Gil and Proudfoot, 1987)
   6966..7046    -  CDS            HBB (fragment): HBB_PONPY - Experimental evidence at transcript level: Swiss-Prot protein existence level 2. Involved in oxygen transport from the lung to the various peripheral tissues. From Pongo pygmaeus (Bornean orangutan).
   7180..7797    -  CDS            tetR: TETR2_ECOLX - Experimental evidence at protein level: Swiss-Prot protein existence level 1. TetR is the repressor of the tetracycline resistance element; its N-terminal region forms a helix-turn-helix structure and binds DNA. Binding of tetracycline to TetR reduces the repressor affinity for the tetracycline resistance gene (tetA) promoter operator sites. From Escherichia coli.
   7856..8872    -  intron         chimeric intron: chimera between introns from chicken β-actin and rabbit β-globin
   8873..9150    -  promoter       chicken β-actin promoter: No description available
   9152..9531    -  enhancer       CMV enhancer: human cytomegalovirus immediate early enhancer
   9537..9761    -  polyA_signal   bGH poly(A) signal: bovine growth hormone polyadenylation signal
   9783..9816    -  protein_bind   loxP: Cre-mediated recombination occurs in the 8-bp core sequence (GCATACAT). Cre recombinase
   9826..10524   -  CDS            mCherry: mCherry is a basic (constitutively fluorescent) red fluorescent protein published in 2004, derived from Discosoma sp.. It is reported to be a very rapidly-maturing monomer with low acid sensitivity.
  10568..10836   -  LTR            5' LTR (truncated): truncated 5' long terminal repeat (LTR) from human T-cell leukemia virus (HTLV) type 1
  10849..11060   -  promoter       EF-1α core promoter: core promoter for human elongation factor EF-1α
  11096..11320   -  polyA_signal   bGH poly(A) signal: bovine growth hormone polyadenylation signal
  11341..11940   -  CDS            PuroR: puromycin N-acetyltransferase; pac from Streptomyces alboniger; confers resistance to puromycin
  12027..12052   -  misc_feature   SA: splice acceptor site
  12059..12092   -  protein_bind   loxP: Cre-mediated recombination occurs in the 8-bp core sequence (GCATACAT). Cre recombinase
  12094..12897   -  misc_feature   HA-L: left homology arm from the adeno-associated virus integration site (AAVS1) within intron 1 of the human PPP1R12C gene
