>Addgene plasmid #185708 | pKL100 | addgene full sequence | sequence record 454406 | Addgene NGS Result
AAGGGCGAATTCAACCCTGATAAATGCTTCAATAATATTGAAAAAGGAAGAGTATGAGTATTCAACATTT
CCGTGTCGCCCTTATTCCCTTTTTTGCGGCATTTTGCCTTCCTGTTTTTGCTCACCCAGAAACGCTGGTG
AAAGTAAAAGATGCTGAAGATCAGTTGGGTGCACGAGTGGGTTACATCGAACTGGATCTCAACAGCGGTA
AGATCCTTGAGAGTTTTCGCCCCGAAGAACGTTTTCCAATGATGAGCACTTTTAAAGTTCTGCTATGTGG
CGCGGTATTATCCCGTATTGACGCCGGGCAAGAGCAACTCGGTCGCCGCATACACTATTCTCAGAATGAC
TTGGTTGAGTACTCACCAGTCACAGAAAAGCATCTTACGGATGGCATGACAGTAAGAGAATTATGCAGTG
CTGCCATAACCATGAGTGATAACACTGCGGCCAACTTACTTCTGACAACGATCGGAGGACCGAAGGAGCT
AACCGCTTTTTTGCACAACATGGGGGATCATGTAACTCGCCTTGATCGTTGGGAACCGGAGCTGAATGAA
GCCATACCAAACGACGAGCGTGACACCACGATGCCTGTAGCAATGGCAACAACGTTGCGCAAACTATTAA
CTGGCGAACTACTTACTCTAGCTTCCCGGCAACAATTAATAGACTGGATGGAGGCGGATAAAGTTGCAGG
ACCACTTCTGCGCTCGGCCCTTCCGGCTGGCTGGTTTATTGCTGATAAATCTGGAGCCGGTGAGCGTGGG
TCTCGCGGTATCATTGCAGCACTGGGGCCAGATGGTAAGCCCTCCCGTATCGTAGTTATCTACACGACGG
GGAGTCAGGCAACTATGGATGAACGAAATAGACAGATCGCTGAGATAGGTGCCTCACTGATTAAGCATTG
GTAACTGTCAGACCAAGTTTACTCATATATACTTTAGATTGATTTAAAACTTCATTTTTAATTTAAAAGG
ATCTAGGTGAAGATCCTTTTTGATAATCTCATGACCAAAATCCCTTAACGTGAGTTTTCGTTCCACTGAG
CGTCAGACCCCGTAGAAAAGATCAAAGGATCTTCTTGAGATCCTTTTTTTCTGCGCGTAATCTGCTGCTT
GCAAACAAAAAAACCACCGCTACCAGCGGTGGTTTGTTTGCCGGATCAAGAGCTACCAACTCTTTTTCCG
AAGGTAACTGGCTTCAGCAGAGCGCAGATACCAAATACTGTTCTTCTAGTGTAGCCGTAGTTAGGCCACC
ACTTCAAGAACTCTGTAGCACCGCCTACATACCTCGCTCTGCTAATCCTGTTACCAGTGGCTGCTGCCAG
TGGCGATAAGTCGTGTCTTACCGGGTTGGACTCAAGACGATAGTTACCGGATAAGGCGCAGCGGTCGGGC
TGAACGGGGGGTTCGTGCACACAGCCCAGCTTGGAGCGAACGACCTACACCGAACTGAGATACCTACAGC
GTGAGCTATGAGAAAGCGCCACGCTTCCCGAAGGGAGAAAGGCGGACAGGTATCCGGTAAGCGGCAGGGT
CGGAACAGGAGAGCGCACGAGGGAGCTTCCAGGGGGAAACGCCTGGTATCTTTATAGTCCTGTCGGGTTT
CGCCACCTCTGACTTGAGCGTCGATTTTTGTGATGCTCGTCAGGGGGGCGGAGCCTATGGAAAAACGCCA
GCAACGCGGCCTTTTTACGGTTCCTGGCGAATTCGCCCTTAGAGCAGAGCCAGGAACCCCTGTAGGGAAG
GGGCAGGAGAGCCAGGGGCATGAGATGGTGGACGAGGAAGGGGGACAGGGAAGCCTGAGCGCCTCTCCTG
GGCTTGCCAAGGACTCAAACCCAGAAGCCCAGAGCAGGGCCTTAGGGAAGCGGGACCCTGCTCTGGGCGG
AGGAATATGTCCCAGATAGCACTGGGGACTCTTTAAGGAAAGAAGGATGGAGAAAGAGAAAGGGAGTAGA
GGCGGCCACGACCTGGTGAACACCTAGGACGCACCATTCTCACAAAGGGAGTTTTCCACACGGACACCCC
CCTCCTCACCACAGCCCTGCCAGGACGGGGCTGGCTACTGGCCTTATCTCACAGGTAAAACTGACGCACG
GAGGAACAATATAAATTGGGGACTAGAAAGGTGAAGAGCCAAAGTTAGAACTCAGGACCAACTTATTCTG
ATTTTGTTTTTCCAAACTGCTTCTCCTCTTGGGAAGTGTAAGGAAGCTGCAGCACCAGGATCAGTGAAAC
GCACCAGACAGCCGCGTCAGAGCAGCTCAGGTTCTGGGAGAGGGTAGCGCAGGGTGGCCACTGAGAACCG
GGCAGGTCACGCATCCCCCCCTTCCCTCCCACCCCCTGCCAAGCTCTCCCTCCCAGGATCCTCTCTGGCT
CCATCGTAAGCAAACCTTAGAGGTTCTGGCAAGGAGAGAGATGGCTCCAGGAAATGGGGGTGTGTCACCA
GATAAGGAATCTGCCTAACAGGAGGTGGGGGTTAGACCCAATATCAGGAGACTAGGAAGGAGGAGGCCTA
AGGATGGGGCTTTTCTGTCACCAATCCTGTCCCTAGTAAAGCTGATATCTCCACCCCACAGTGGTTTACT
CCCTATCAGTGATAGAGAACGTATGAAGAGTTTACTCCCTATCAGTGATAGAGAACGTATGCAGACTTTA
CTCCCTATCAGTGATAGAGAACGTATAAGGAGTTTACTCCCTATCAGTGATAGAGAACGTATGACCAGTT
TACTCCCTATCAGTGATAGAGAACGTATCTACAGTTTACTCCCTATCAGTGATAGAGAACGTATATCCAG
TTTACTCCCTATCAGTGATAGAGAACGTATAAGCTTTAGGCGTGTACGGTGGGCGCCTATAAAAGCAGAG
CTCGTTTAGTGAACCGTCAGATCGCCTGGAGCAATTCCACAACACTTTTGTCTTATACCAACTTTCCGTA
CCACTTCCTACCCTCGTAAACTTAAGGCCGCCACCATGTATTCTCCGCTCTGTCTCACCCAGGATGAATT
TCATCCTTTCATCGAAGCACTTCTGCCCCACGTCCGAGCCTTTGCCTACACATGGTTCAACCTGCAGGCC
CGAAAACGAAAATACTTCAAAAAACATGAAAAGCGTATGTCAAAAGAAGAAGAGAGAGCCGTGAAGGATG
AATTGCTAAGTGAAAAACCAGAGGTCAAGCAGAAGTGGGCATCTCGACTTCTGGCAAAGTTGCGGAAAGA
TATCCGACCCGAATATCGAGAGGATTTTGTTCTTACAGTTACAGGGAAAAAACCTCCATGTTGTGTTCTT
TCCAACCCAGACCAGAAAGGCAAGATGCGAAGAATTGACTGCCTCCGCCAGGCAGATAAAGTCTGGAGGT
TGGACCTTGTTATGGTGATTTTGTTTAAAGGTATTCCGCTGGAAAGTACTGATGGCGAGCGCCTTGTAAA
GTCCCCACAATGCTCTAATCCAGGGCTCTGTGTCCAACCCCATCACATAGGGGTTTCTGTTAAGGAACTC
GATTTATATTTGGCATACTTTGTGCATGCAGCAGATTCAAGTCAATCTGAAAGTCCCAGCCAGCCAAGTG
ACGCTGACATTAAGGACCAGCCAGAAAATGGACATTTGGGCTTCCAGGACAGTTTTGTCACATCAGGTGT
TTTTAGTGTCACTGAGCTAGTAAGAGTGTCACAGACACCAATAGCTGCAGGAACTGGCCCAAATTTTTCT
CTCTCAGATTTGGAAAGTTCTTCATACTACAGCATGAGTCCAGGAGCAATGAGGAGGTCTTTACCCAGCA
CATCCTCTACGAGCTCCACAAAGCGCCTCAAGTCTGTGGAGGATGAAATGGACAGTCCTGGTGAGGAGCC
ATTTTATACAGGCCAAGGGCGCTCCCCAGGAAGTGGCAGTCAGTCAAGTGGATGGCATGAAGTGGAGCCA
GGAATGCCATCTCCAACCACACTGAAGAAGTCGGAGAAGTCTGGTTTCAGCAGCCCCTCCCCTTCACAGA
CCTCCTCCCTGGGAACGGCGTTCACACAGCATCACCGACCTGTCATTACAGGACCCAGAGCAAGTCCGCA
TGCAACACCATCGACTCTTCATTTCCCGACATCACCCATTATCCAGCAGCCTGGGCCTTACTTCTCACAC
CCAGCCATCCGCTATCACCCTCAGGAGACGCTGAAAGAATTTGTCCAACTTGTCTGCCCTGATGCTGGTC
AGCAGGCTGGACAGGTGGGGTTCCTCAATCCCAATGGGAGCAGCCAAGGCAAGGTGCACAACCCATTCCT
TCCCACCCCAATGTTGCCACCGCCACCGCCACCACCGATGGCCAGGCCTGTGCCTCTGCCGGTGCCAGAC
ACAAAGCCTCCAACCACGTCAACAGAAGGAGGTGCAGCCTCCCCCACGTCACCAACCTACTCGACACCCA
GCACCTCCCCCGCAAACCGATTCGTCAGTGTTGGACCACGGGATCCAAGCTTTGTAAATATCCCTCAACA
GACACAGTCCTGGTACCTGGGAGGTAGCGGAGAGGGCAGAGGCAGTCTGCTGACATGCGGTGACGTGGAA
GAGAATCCCGGCCCTATGAATCTCCTGGACCCCTTCATGAAGATGACCGACGAGCAGGAGAAGGGCCTGT
CCGGCGCCCCCAGCCCCACCATGTCCGAGGACTCCGCGGGCTCGCCCTGCCCGTCGGGCTCCGGCTCGGA
CACCGAGAACACGCGGCCCCAGGAGAACACGTTCCCCAAGGGCGAGCCCGATCTGAAGAAGGAGAGCGAG
GAGGACAAGTTCCCCGTGTGCATCCGCGAGGCGGTCAGCCAGGTGCTCAAAGGCTACGACTGGACGCTGG
TGCCCATGCCGGTGCGCGTCAACGGCTCCAGCAAGAACAAGCCGCACGTCAAGCGGCCCATGAACGCCTT
CATGGTGTGGGCGCAGGCGGCGCGCAGGAAGCTCGCGGACCAGTACCCGCACTTGCACAACGCCGAGCTC
AGCAAGACGCTGGGCAAGCTCTGGAGACTTCTGAACGAGAGCGAGAAGCGGCCCTTCGTGGAGGAGGCGG
AGCGGCTGCGCGTGCAGCACAAGAAGGACCACCCGGATTACAAGTACCAGCCGCGGCGGAGGAAGTCGGT
GAAGAACGGGCAGGCGGAGGCAGAGGAGGCCACGGAGCAGACGCACATCTCCCCCAACGCCATCTTCAAG
GCGCTGCAGGCCGACTCGCCACACTCCTCCTCCGGCATGAGCGAGGTGCACTCCCCCGGCGAGCACTCGG
GGCAATCCCAGGGCCCACCGACCCCACCCACCACCCCCAAAACCGACGTGCAGCCGGGCAAGGCTGACCT
GAAGCGAGAGGGGCGCCCCTTGCCAGAGGGGGGCAGACAGCCCCCTATCGACTTCCGCGACGTGGACATC
GGCGAGCTGAGCAGCGACGTCATCTCCAACATCGAGACCTTCGATGTCAACGAGTTTGACCAGTACCTGC
CGCCCAACGGCCACCCGGGGGTGCCGGCCACGCACGGCCAGGTCACCTACACGGGCAGCTACGGCATCAG
CAGCACCGCGGCCACCCCGGCGAGCGCGGGCCACGTGTGGATGTCCAAGCAGCAGGCGCCGCCGCCACCC
CCGCAGCAGCCCCCACAGGCCCCGCCGGCCCCGCAGGCGCCCCCGCAGCCGCAGGCGGCGCCCCCACAGC
AGCCGGCGGCACCCCCGCAGCAGCCACAGGCGCACACGCTGACCACGCTGAGCAGCGAGCCGGGCCAGTC
CCAGCGAACGCACATCAAGACGGAGCAGCTGAGCCCCAGCCACTACAGCGAGCAGCAGCAGCACTCGCCC
CAACAGATCGCCTACAGCCCCTTCAACCTCCCACACTACAGCCCCTCCTACCCGCCCATCACCCGCTCAC
AGTACGACTACACCGACCACCAGAACTCCAGCTCCTACTACAGCCACGCGGCAGGCCAGGGCACCGGCCT
CTACTCCACCTTCACCTACATGAACCCCGCTCAGCGCCCCATGTACACCCCCATCGCCGACACCTCTGGG
GTCCCTTCCATCCCGCAGACCCACAGCCCCCAGCACTGGGAACAACCCGTCTACACACAGCTCACTCGAC
CTTGAATCGATCGCCCACCCCAACTTGTTTATTGCAGCTTATAATGGTTACAAATAAAGCAATAGCATCA
CAAATTTCACAAATAAAGCATTTTTTTCACTGCATTCTAGTTGTGGTTTGTCCAAACTCATCAATGTATC
TTATCATGTCTGTATACCGTCGACCTCTAGCTAGAGCTTGGCGTAATCATGGTCATAGCTGTTTCCTGTG
TGAAATTGTTATCCGCTCACAATTCCACACAACATACGAGCCGGAAGCATAAAGTGTAAAGCCTGGGGTG
CCTAATGAGTGAGCTAACTCACATTAATTGCGTTGCGCTCACTGCCCGCTTTCCAGTCGGGAAACCTGTC
GTGCCAGCTGCATTAATGAATCGGCCAACGCGCGGGGAGAGGCGGTTTGCGTATTGGGCGCTCTTCCGCT
TCCTCGCTCACTGACTCGCTGCGCTCGGTCGTTCGGCTGCGGCGAGCGGTATCAGCTCACTCAAAGGACG
GCCGCACATGTAAGGAAAATTTTAGGGATGTTAAAGAAAAAAATAACACAAAACAAAATATAAAAAAAAT
CTAACCTCAAGTCAAGGCTTTTCTATGGAATAAGGAATGGACAGCAGGGGGCTGTTTCATATACTGATGA
CCTCTTTATAGCCAACCTTTGTTCATGGCAGCCAGCATATGGGCATATGTTGCCAAACTCTAAACCAAAT
ACTCATTCTGATGTTTTAAATGATTTGCCCTCCCATATGTCCTTCCGAGTGAGAGACACAAAAAATTCCA
ACACACTATTGCAATGAAAATAAATTTCCTTTATTAGCCAGAAGTCAGATGCTCAAGGGGCTTCATGATG
TCCCCATAATTTTTGGCAGAGGGAAAAAGATCTCAGTGGTATTTGTGAGCCAGGGCATTGGCCACACCAG
CCACCACCTTCTGATAGGCAGCCTGCACCTGAGGAGTGAATTCACGCGTTTTAGCCTGGCAGCATATCGA
GATCGAAGTCATCGAGAGCGTCAGCAGGGAGCATATCCAGATCAAAATCATCCAGGGCATCGGCGGGCAG
CATGTCCAGGTCGAAGTCGTCCAGGGCGTCGGTGGGTCCGCCGCTCTCGCACTTCAGCTGCTTCTCGAGG
CCGCAGATGATCAGTTCCAGGCCGAACAGGAAGGCGGGCTCGGCGCCCTGTCTGTCGAACAGCTCGATGG
CCTGCTTCAGCAGGGGGGGCATGCTGTCGGTGGTGGGTGTCTCTCTTTCCTCTTTGGCGACCTGGTGTTC
CTGTTCTTCCAGCACGCAGCCCAGGGTGAAGTGGCCCACGGCGCTCAGGGCGTACAGGGCGTTTTCCAGG
CTGAAGCCCTGCTGGCACAGGAAGGCCAGCTGGTTTTCCAGTGTCTCGTACTGCTTCTCGGTGGGTCTGG
TGCCCAGGTGCACTTTGGCGCCGTCCCGGTGGCTCAGCAGGGCGCATCTGTAGCTCTTGGCGTTGTTCCG
CAGGAAGTCCTGCCAGCTCTCGCCTTCCAGAGGGCAGCTGTGGGTGTGGTGCCGGTCCAGCATCTCGATG
GGCAGGGCGTCCAGCAGGGCCCGCTTGTTCTTCACGTGCCAGTACAGGGTGGGCTGTTCCACGCCCAGTT
TCTGGGCCAGCTTCCGGGTGGTCAGGCCCTCGATGCCCACGCCGTTCAGCAGTTCCAGGGCGCTGTTGAT
CACTTTGCTCTTGTCCAGCCGGCTCATGTCGACATTCTTTGCCAAAATGATGAGACAGCACAATAACCAG
CACGTTGCCCAGGAGCTGTAGGAAAAAGAAGAAGGCATGAACATGGTTAGCAGAGGCTCTAGAGCCGCCG
GTCACACGCCAGAAGCCGAACCCCGCCCTGCCCCGTCCCCCCCGAAGGCAGCCGTCCCCCCGCGGACAGC
CCCGAGGCTGGAGAGGGAGAAGGGGACGGCGGCGCGGCGACGCACGAAGGCCCTCCCCGCCCATTTCCTT
CCTGCCGGCGCCGCACCGCTTCGCCCCGCGCCCGCTAGAGGGGGTGCGGCGGCGCCTCCCAGATTTCGGC
TCCGCACAGATTTGGGACAAAGGAAGTCCCTGCGCCCTCTCGCACGATTACCATAAAAGGCAATGGCTGC
GGCTCGCCGCGCCTCGACAGCCGCCGGCGCTCCGGGGGCCGCCGCGCCCCTCCCCCGAGCCCTCCCCGGC
CCGAGGCGGCCCCGCCCCGCCCGGCACCCCCACCTGCCGCCACCCCCCGCCCGGCACGGCGAGCCCCGCG
CCACGCCCCGTACGGAGCCCCGCACCCGAAGCCGGGCCGTGCTCAGCAACTCGGGGAGGGGGGTGCAGGG
GGGGTTGCAGCCCGACCGACGCGCCCACACCCCCTGCTCACCCCCCCACGCACACACCCCGCACGCAGCC
TTTGTTCCCCTCGCAGCCCCCCCCGCACCGCGGGGCACCGCCCCCGGCCGCGCTCCCCTCGCGCACACTG
CGGAGCGCACAAAGCCCCGCGCCGCGCCCGCAGCGCTCACAGCCGCCGGGCAGCGCGGAGCCGCACGCGG
CGCTCCCCACGCACACACACACGCACGCACCCCCCGAGCCGCTCCCCCCGCACAAAGGGCCCTCCCGGAG
CCCCTCAAGGCTTTCACGCAGCCACAGAAAAGAAACAAGCCGTCATTAAACCAAGCGCTAATTACAGCCC
GGAGGAGAAGGGCCGTCCCGCCCGCTCACCTGTGGGAGTAACGCGGTCAGTCAGAGCCGGGGCGGGCGGC
GCGAGGCGGCGGCGGAGCGGGGCACGGGGCGAAGGCAGCGCGCAGCGACTCCCGCCCGCCGCGCGCTTCG
CTTTTTATAGGGCCGCCGCCGCCGCCGCCTCGCCATAAAAGGAAACTTTCGGAGCGCGCCGCTCTGATTG
GCTGCCGCCGCACCTCTCCGCCTCGCCCCGCCCCCCCCCTCGCCCCCCCCCCCCCCCCCCCCCCCCCCCC
CCCCCCCCCCCCCCCCGCACCCGCCGGGGGGCGCCCCCCCCCCCCCCCCGCCCCCATCGCTGCACAAAAT
AATTAAAAAATAAATAAATACAAAATTGGGGGTGGGGAGGGGGGGGAGATGGGGAGAGTGAAGCAGAACG
TGGGGCTCACCTCGACCATGGTAATAGCGATGACTAATACGTAGATGTACTGCCAAGTAGGAAAGTCCCA
TAAGGTCATGTACTGGGCATAATGCCAGGCGGGCCATTTACCGTCATTGACGTCAATAGGGGGCGTACTT
GGCATATGATACACTTGATGTACTGCCAAGTGGGCAGTTTACCGTAAATACTCCACCCATTGACGTCAAT
GGAAAGTCCCTATTGGCGTTACTATGGGAACATACGTCATTATTGACGTCAATGGGCGGGGGTCGTTGGG
CGGTCAGCCAGGCGGGCCATTTACCGTAAGTTATGTAACGCGGAACTCCATATATGGGCTATGAACTAAT
GACCCCGTAATTGATTACTATTAATAACTAGTCAATAATCAATGTCGAGACCCATAGAGCCCACCGCATC
CCCAGCATGCCTGCTATTGTCTTCCCAATCCTCCCCCTTGCTGTCCTGCCCCACCCCACCCCCCAGAATA
GAATGACACCTACTCAGACAATGCGATGCAATTTCCTCATTTTATTAGGAAAGGACAGTGGGAGTGGCAC
CTTCCAGGGTCAAGGAAGGCACGGGGGAGGGGCAAACAACAGATGGCTGGCAACTAGAAGGCACAGTCGA
GGCTGATCAGCGGGTTTATAACTTCGTATAATGTATGCTATACGAAGTTATGGTACCTTACTCGTCCATG
CCGCCGGTGGAGTGGCGGCCCTCGGCGCGTTCGTACTGTTCCACGATGGTGTAGTCCTCGTTGTGGGAGG
TGATGTCCAACTTGATGTTGACGTTGTAGGCGCCGGGCAGCTGCACGGGCTTCTTGGCCTTGTAGGTGGT
CTTGACCTCAGCGTCGTAGTGGCCGCCGTCCTTCAGCTTCAGCCTCTGCTTGATCTCGCCCTTCAGGGCG
CCGTCCTCGGGGTACATCCGCTCGGAGGAGGCCTCCCAGCCCATGGTCTTCTTCTGCATTACGGGGCCGT
CGGAGGGGAAGTTGGTGCCGCGCAGCTTCACCTTGTAGATGAACTCGCCGTCCTGCAGGGAGGAGTCCTG
GGTCACGGTCACCACGCCGCCGTCCTCGAAGTTCATCACGCGCTCCCACTTGAAGCCCTCGGGGAAGGAC
AGCTTCAAGTAGTCGGGGATGTCGGCGGGGTGCTTCACGTAGGCCTTGGAGCCGTACATGAACTGAGGGG
ACAGGATGTCCCAGGCGAAGGGCAGGGGGCCACCCTTGGTCACCTTCAGCTTGGCGGTCTGGGTGCCCTC
GTAGGGGCGGCCCTCGCCCTCGCCCTCGATCTCGAACTCGTGGCCGTTCACGGAGCCCTCCATGTGCACC
TTGAAGCGCATGAACTCCTTGATGATGGCCATGTTATCCTCCTCGCCCTTGCTCACCATGGTGGCGACCG
GTAGCGCTAGCGTAGGCGCCGGTCACAGCTTGGATCTGTAACGGCGCAGAACAGAAAACGAAACAAAGAC
GTAGAGTTGAGCAAGCAGGGTCAGGCAAAGCGTGGAGAGCCGGCTGAGTCTAGGTAGGCTCCAAGGGAGC
GCCGGACAAAGGCCCGGTCTCGACCTGAGCTTTAAACTTACCTAGACGGCGGACGCAGTTCAGGAGGCAC
CACAGGCGGGAGGCGGCAGAACGCGACTCAACCGGCGTGGATGGCGGCCTCAGGTAGGGCGGCGGGCGCG
TGAAGGAGAGATGCGAGCCCCTCGAAGCTTCAGCTGTGTTCTGGCGGCAAACCCGTTGCGAAAAAGAACG
TTCACGGCGACTACTGCACTTATATACGGTTCTCCCCCACCCTCGGGAAAAAGGCGGAGCCAGTACACGA
CATCACTTTCCCAGTTTACCCCGCGCCACCTTCTCTAGGCACCGGTTCAATTGCCGACCCCTCCCCCCAA
CTTCTCGGGGACTGTGGGCGATGTGCGCTCTGCCCACTGACGGGCACCGGAGCGATCGCAGATCATGCAT
CCATAGAGCCCACCGCATCCCCAGCATGCCTGCTATTGTCTTCCCAATCCTCCCCCTTGCTGTCCTGCCC
CACCCCACCCCCCAGAATAGAATGACACCTACTCAGACAATGCGATGCAATTTCCTCATTTTATTAGGAA
AGGACAGTGGGAGTGGCACCTTCCAGGGTCAAGGAAGGCACGGGGGAGGGGCAAACAACAGATGGCTGGC
AACTAGAAGGCACAGGTTTAAACGGGCCCTCTAGATCAGGCACCGGGCTTGCGGGTCATGCACCAGGTGC
GCGGTCCTTCGGGCACCTCGACGTCGGCGGTGACGGTGAAGCCGAGCCGCTCGTAGAAGGGGAGGTTGCG
GGGCGCGGAGGTCTCCAGGAAGGCGGGCACCCCGGCGCGCTCGGCCGCCTCCACTCCGGGGAGCACGACG
GCGCTGCCCAGACCCTTGCCCTGGTGGTCGGGCGAGACGCCGACGGTGGCCAGGAACCACGCGGGCTCCT
TGGGCCGGTGCGGCGCCAGGAGGCCTTCCATCTGTTGCTGCGCGGCCAGCCGGGAACCGCTCAACTCGGC
CATGCGCGGGCCGATCTCGGCGAACACCGCCCCCGCTTCGACGCTCTCCGGCGTGGTCCAGACCGCCACC
GCGGCGCCGTCGTCCGCGACCCACACCTTGCCGATGTCGAGCCCGACGCGCGTGAGGAAGAGTTCTTGCA
GCTCGGTGACCCGCTCGATGTGGCGGTCCGGATCGACGGTGTGGCGCGTGGCGGGGTAGTCGGCGAACGC
GGCGGCGAGGGTGCGTACGGCCCTGGGGACGTCGTCGCGGGTGGCGAGGCGCACCGTGGGCTTGTACTCG
GTCATCTCGAGCCTAGGGCCGGGATTCTCCTCCACGTCACCGCATGTTAGAAGACTTCCTCTGCCCTCTC
CGCTGCCAGATCTCTCGAGGCCCTGTGGGAGGAAGAGAAGAGGTCAGAAGCTTATAACTTCGTATAATGT
ATGCTATACGAAGTTATTGCCCCACTGTGGGGTGGAGGGGACAGATAAAAGTACCCAGAACCAGAGCCAC
ATTAACCGGCCCTGGGAATATAAGGTGGTCCCAGCTCGGGGACACAGGATCCCTGGAGGCAGCAAACATG
CTGTCCTGAAGTGGACATAGGGGCCCGGGTTGGAGGAAGAAGACTAGCTGAGCTCTCGGACCCCTGGAAG
ATGCCATGACAGGGGGCTGGAAGAGCTAGCACAGACTAGAGAGGTAAGGGGGGTAGGGGAGCTGCCCAAA
TGAAAGGAGTGAGAGGTGACCCGAATCCACAGGAGAACGGGGTGTCCAGGCAAAGAAAGCAAGAGGATGG
AGAGGTGGCTAAAGCCAGGGAGACGGGGTACTTTGGGGTTGTCCAGAAAAACGGTGATGATGCAGGCCTA
CAAGAAGGGGAGGCGGGACGCAAGGGAGACATCCGTCGGAGAAGGCCATCCTAAGAAACGAGAGATGGCA
CAGGCCCCAGAAGGAGAAGGAAAAGGGAACCCAGCGAGTGAAGACGGCATGGGGTTGGGTGAGGGAGGAG
AGATGCCCGGAGAGGACCCAGACACGGGGAGGATCCGCTCAGAGGACATCACGTGGTGCAGCGCCGAGAA
GGAAGTGCTCCGGAAAGAGCATCCTTGGGCAGCAACACAGCAGAGAGCAAGGGGAAGAGGGAGTGGAGGA
AGACGGAACCTGAAGGAGGCGGCAGGGAAGGATCTGGGCCAGCCGTAGAGGTGACCCAGGCCACAAGCTG
CAGACAGAAAGCGGCACAGGCCCAGGGGAGAGAATGCTGGTCAGAGAAAGCA
Features (pLannotate 1.2.2; 30 found; start..end, strand, type, name):
     13..53      +  promoter       AmpR promoter (fragment): bla
     54..914     +  CDS            AmpR: β-lactamase; bla; confers resistance to ampicillin, carbenicillin, and related antibiotics
   1085..1673    +  rep_origin     ori: high-copy-number ColE1/pMB1/pBR322/pUC origin of replication
   1721..2557    -  misc_feature   HA-R: right homology arm from the adeno-associated virus integration site (AAVS1) within intron 1 of the human PPP1R12C gene
   2584..2960    +  promoter       TRE3G promoter: 3rd-generation Tet-responsive promoter that can be activated by binding of Tet-On® 3G
   2976..4502    +  CDS            NFIA: NFIA_HUMAN - Also known as KIAA1439. Experimental evidence at protein level: Swiss-Prot protein existence level 1. Recognizes and binds the palindromic sequence 5'- TTGGCNNNNNGCCAA-3' present in viral and cellular promoters and in the origin of replication of adenovirus type 2. These proteins are individually capable of activating transcription and replication. From Homo sapiens (Human).
   4566..6092    +  CDS            SOX9: SOX9_HUMAN - Experimental evidence at protein level: Swiss-Prot protein existence level 1. Transcription factor that plays a key role in chondrocytes differentiation and skeletal development (PubMed:24038782). Specifically binds the 5'-ACAAAG-3' DNA motif present in enhancers and super-enhancers and promotes expression of genes important for chondrogenesis, including cartilage matrix protein-coding genes COL2A1, COL4A2, COL9A1, COL11A2 and ACAN, SOX5 and SOX6 (PubMed:8640233). Also binds to some promoter regions (By similarity). Plays a central role in successive steps of chondrocyte different
   6112..6233    +  polyA_signal   SV40 poly(A) signal: SV40 polyadenylation signal
   6304..6326    -  protein_bind   lac operator (fragment): The lac repressor binds to the lac operator to inhibit transcription in E. coli. This inhibition can be relieved by adding lactose or isopropyl-β-D-thiogalactopyranoside (IPTG). lac repressor encoded by lacI
   6330..6360    -  promoter       lac promoter: promoter for the E. coli lac operon
   6375..6396    -  protein_bind   CAP binding site: CAP binding activates transcription in the presence of cAMP. E. coli catabolite activator protein
   6409..6501    -  CDS            lacI (fragment): lac repressor; lacI; The lac repressor binds to the lac operator to inhibit transcription in E. coli. This inhibition can be relieved by adding lactose or isopropyl-β-D-thiogalactopyranoside (IPTG).
   6503..6575    -  rep_origin     RSF ori (fragment): Plasmids containing the RSF 1030 origin of replication can be propagated in E. coli cells that contain additional plasmids with compatible origins.
   6840..6895    -  polyA_signal   β-globin poly(A) signal: rabbit β-globin polyadenylation signal (Gil and Proudfoot, 1987)
   6966..7046    -  CDS            HBB (fragment): HBB_PONPY - Experimental evidence at transcript level: Swiss-Prot protein existence level 2. Involved in oxygen transport from the lung to the various peripheral tissues. From Pongo pygmaeus (Bornean orangutan).
   7180..7797    -  CDS            tetR: TETR2_ECOLX - Experimental evidence at protein level: Swiss-Prot protein existence level 1. TetR is the repressor of the tetracycline resistance element; its N-terminal region forms a helix-turn-helix structure and binds DNA. Binding of tetracycline to TetR reduces the repressor affinity for the tetracycline resistance gene (tetA) promoter operator sites. From Escherichia coli.
   7856..8872    -  intron         chimeric intron: chimera between introns from chicken β-actin and rabbit β-globin
   8873..9029    -  promoter       chicken β-actin promoter (fragment): contains a 21-bp deletion relative to the standard chicken β-actin promoter
   9062..9185    -  promoter       chicken β-actin promoter (fragment): contains a 21-bp deletion relative to the standard chicken β-actin promoter
   9187..9566    -  enhancer       CMV enhancer: human cytomegalovirus immediate early enhancer
   9572..9796    -  polyA_signal   bGH poly(A) signal: bovine growth hormone polyadenylation signal
   9818..9851    -  protein_bind   loxP: Cre-mediated recombination occurs in the 8-bp core sequence (GCATACAT). Cre recombinase
   9861..10559   -  CDS            mCherry: mCherry is a basic (constitutively fluorescent) red fluorescent protein published in 2004, derived from Discosoma sp.. It is reported to be a very rapidly-maturing monomer with low acid sensitivity.
  10603..10871   -  LTR            5' LTR (truncated): truncated 5' long terminal repeat (LTR) from human T-cell leukemia virus (HTLV) type 1
  10884..11095   -  promoter       EF-1α core promoter: core promoter for human elongation factor EF-1α
  11131..11355   -  polyA_signal   bGH poly(A) signal: bovine growth hormone polyadenylation signal
  11376..11975   -  CDS            PuroR: puromycin N-acetyltransferase; pac from Streptomyces alboniger; confers resistance to puromycin
  12062..12087   -  misc_feature   SA: splice acceptor site
  12094..12127   -  protein_bind   loxP: Cre-mediated recombination occurs in the 8-bp core sequence (GCATACAT). Cre recombinase
  12129..12932   -  misc_feature   HA-L: left homology arm from the adeno-associated virus integration site (AAVS1) within intron 1 of the human PPP1R12C gene
