>Addgene plasmid #185708 | pKL100 | addgene full sequence | sequence record 455911 | Addgene Long Read Sequencing Result
AAGGGCGAATTCAACCCTGATAAATGCTTCAATAATATTGAAAAAGGAAGAGTATGAGTATTCAACATTT
CCGTGTCGCCCTTATTCCCTTTTTTGCGGCATTTTGCCTTCCTGTTTTTGCTCACCCAGAAACGCTGGTG
AAAGTAAAAGATGCTGAAGATCAGTTGGGTGCACGAGTGGGTTACATCGAACTGGATCTCAACAGCGGTA
AGATCCTTGAGAGTTTTCGCCCCGAAGAACGTTTTCCAATGATGAGCACTTTTAAAGTTCTGCTATGTGG
CGCGGTATTATCCCGTATTGACGCCGGGCAAGAGCAACTCGGTCGCCGCATACACTATTCTCAGAATGAC
TTGGTTGAGTACTCACCAGTCACAGAAAAGCATCTTACGGATGGCATGACAGTAAGAGAATTATGCAGTG
CTGCCATAACCATGAGTGATAACACTGCGGCCAACTTACTTCTGACAACGATCGGAGGACCGAAGGAGCT
AACCGCTTTTTTGCACAACATGGGGGATCATGTAACTCGCCTTGATCGTTGGGAACCGGAGCTGAATGAA
GCCATACCAAACGACGAGCGTGACACCACGATGCCTGTAGCAATGGCAACAACGTTGCGCAAACTATTAA
CTGGCGAACTACTTACTCTAGCTTCCCGGCAACAATTAATAGACTGGATGGAGGCGGATAAAGTTGCAGG
ACCACTTCTGCGCTCGGCCCTTCCGGCTGGCTGGTTTATTGCTGATAAATCTGGAGCCGGTGAGCGTGGG
TCTCGCGGTATCATTGCAGCACTGGGGCCAGATGGTAAGCCCTCCCGTATCGTAGTTATCTACACGACGG
GGAGTCAGGCAACTATGGATGAACGAAATAGACAGATCGCTGAGATAGGTGCCTCACTGATTAAGCATTG
GTAACTGTCAGACCAAGTTTACTCATATATACTTTAGATTGATTTAAAACTTCATTTTTAATTTAAAAGG
ATCTAGGTGAAGATCCTTTTTGATAATCTCATGACCAAAATCCCTTAACGTGAGTTTTCGTTCCACTGAG
CGTCAGACCCCGTAGAAAAGATCAAAGGATCTTCTTGAGATCCTTTTTTTCTGCGCGTAATCTGCTGCTT
GCAAACAAAAAAACCACCGCTACCAGCGGTGGTTTGTTTGCCGGATCAAGAGCTACCAACTCTTTTTCCG
AAGGTAACTGGCTTCAGCAGAGCGCAGATACCAAATACTGTTCTTCTAGTGTAGCCGTAGTTAGGCCACC
ACTTCAAGAACTCTGTAGCACCGCCTACATACCTCGCTCTGCTAATCCTGTTACCAGTGGCTGCTGCCAG
TGGCGATAAGTCGTGTCTTACCGGGTTGGACTCAAGACGATAGTTACCGGATAAGGCGCAGCGGTCGGGC
TGAACGGGGGGTTCGTGCACACAGCCCAGCTTGGAGCGAACGACCTACACCGAACTGAGATACCTACAGC
GTGAGCTATGAGAAAGCGCCACGCTTCCCGAAGGGAGAAAGGCGGACAGGTATCCGGTAAGCGGCAGGGT
CGGAACAGGAGAGCGCACGAGGGAGCTTCCAGGGGGAAACGCCTGGTATCTTTATAGTCCTGTCGGGTTT
CGCCACCTCTGACTTGAGCGTCGATTTTTGTGATGCTCGTCAGGGGGGCGGAGCCTATGGAAAAACGCCA
GCAACGCGGCCTTTTTACGGTTCCTGGCGAATTCGCCCTTAGAGCAGAGCCAGGAACCCCTGTAGGGAAG
GGGCAGGAGAGCCAGGGGCATGAGATGGTGGACGAGGAAGGGGGACAGGGAAGCCTGAGCGCCTCTCCTG
GGCTTGCCAAGGACTCAAACCCAGAAGCCCAGAGCAGGGCCTTAGGGAAGCGGGACCCTGCTCTGGGCGG
AGGAATATGTCCCAGATAGCACTGGGGACTCTTTAAGGAAAGAAGGATGGAGAAAGAGAAAGGGAGTAGA
GGCGGCCACGACCTGGTGAACACCTAGGACGCACCATTCTCACAAAGGGAGTTTTCCACACGGACACCCC
CCTCCTCACCACAGCCCTGCCAGGACGGGGCTGGCTACTGGCCTTATCTCACAGGTAAAACTGACGCACG
GAGGAACAATATAAATTGGGGACTAGAAAGGTGAAGAGCCAAAGTTAGAACTCAGGACCAACTTATTCTG
ATTTTGTTTTTCCAAACTGCTTCTCCTCTTGGGAAGTGTAAGGAAGCTGCAGCACCAGGATCAGTGAAAC
GCACCAGACAGCCGCGTCAGAGCAGCTCAGGTTCTGGGAGAGGGTAGCGCAGGGTGGCCACTGAGAACCG
GGCAGGTCACGCATCCCCCCCTTCCCTCCCACCCCCTGCCAAGCTCTCCCTCCCAGGATCCTCTCTGGCT
CCATCGTAAGCAAACCTTAGAGGTTCTGGCAAGGAGAGAGATGGCTCCAGGAAATGGGGGTGTGTCACCA
GATAAGGAATCTGCCTAACAGGAGGTGGGGGTTAGACCCAATATCAGGAGACTAGGAAGGAGGAGGCCTA
AGGATGGGGCTTTTCTGTCACCAATCCTGTCCCTAGTAAAGCTGATATCTCCACCCCACAGTGGTTTACT
CCCTATCAGTGATAGAGAACGTATGAAGAGTTTACTCCCTATCAGTGATAGAGAACGTATGCAGACTTTA
CTCCCTATCAGTGATAGAGAACGTATAAGGAGTTTACTCCCTATCAGTGATAGAGAACGTATGACCAGTT
TACTCCCTATCAGTGATAGAGAACGTATCTACAGTTTACTCCCTATCAGTGATAGAGAACGTATATCCAG
TTTACTCCCTATCAGTGATAGAGAACGTATAAGCTTTAGGCGTGTACGGTGGGCGCCTATAAAAGCAGAG
CTCGTTTAGTGAACCGTCAGATCGCCTGGAGCAATTCCACAACACTTTTGTCTTATACCAACTTTCCGTA
CCACTTCCTACCCTCGTAAACTTAAGGCCGCCACCATGTATTCTCCGCTCTGTCTCACCCAGGATGAATT
TCATCCTTTCATCGAAGCACTTCTGCCCCACGTCCGAGCCTTTGCCTACACATGGTTCAACCTGCAGGCC
CGAAAACGAAAATACTTCAAAAAACATGAAAAGCGTATGTCAAAAGAAGAAGAGAGAGCCGTGAAGGATG
AATTGCTAAGTGAAAAACCAGAGGTCAAGCAGAAGTGGGCATCTCGACTTCTGGCAAAGTTGCGGAAAGA
TATCCGACCCGAATATCGAGAGGATTTTGTTCTTACAGTTACAGGGAAAAAACCTCCATGTTGTGTTCTT
TCCAACCCAGACCAGAAAGGCAAGATGCGAAGAATTGACTGCCTCCGCCAGGCAGATAAAGTCTGGAGGT
TGGACCTTGTTATGGTGATTTTGTTTAAAGGTATTCCGCTGGAAAGTACTGATGGCGAGCGCCTTGTAAA
GTCCCCACAATGCTCTAATCCAGGGCTCTGTGTCCAACCCCATCACATAGGGGTTTCTGTTAAGGAACTC
GATTTATATTTGGCATACTTTGTGCATGCAGCAGATTCAAGTCAATCTGAAAGTCCCAGCCAGCCAAGTG
ACGCTGACATTAAGGACCAGCCAGAAAATGGACATTTGGGCTTCCAGGACAGTTTTGTCACATCAGGTGT
TTTTAGTGTCACTGAGCTAGTAAGAGTGTCACAGACACCAATAGCTGCAGGAACTGGCCCAAATTTTTCT
CTCTCAGATTTGGAAAGTTCTTCATACTACAGCATGAGTCCAGGAGCAATGAGGAGGTCTTTACCCAGCA
CATCCTCTACGAGCTCCACAAAGCGCCTCAAGTCTGTGGAGGATGAAATGGACAGTCCTGGTGAGGAGCC
ATTTTATACAGGCCAAGGGCGCTCCCCAGGAAGTGGCAGTCAGTCAAGTGGATGGCATGAAGTGGAGCCA
GGAATGCCATCTCCAACCACACTGAAGAAGTCGGAGAAGTCTGGTTTCAGCAGCCCCTCCCCTTCACAGA
CCTCCTCCCTGGGAACGGCGTTCACACAGCATCACCGACCTGTCATTACAGGACCCAGAGCAAGTCCGCA
TGCAACACCATCGACTCTTCATTTCCCGACATCACCCATTATCCAGCAGCCTGGGCCTTACTTCTCACAC
CCAGCCATCCGCTATCACCCTCAGGAGACGCTGAAAGAATTTGTCCAACTTGTCTGCCCTGATGCTGGTC
AGCAGGCTGGACAGGTGGGGTTCCTCAATCCCAATGGGAGCAGCCAAGGCAAGGTGCACAACCCATTCCT
TCCCACCCCAATGTTGCCACCGCCACCGCCACCACCGATGGCCAGGCCTGTGCCTCTGCCGGTGCCAGAC
ACAAAGCCTCCAACCACGTCAACAGAAGGAGGTGCAGCCTCCCCCACGTCACCAACCTACTCGACACCCA
GCACCTCCCCCGCAAACCGATTCGTCAGTGTTGGACCACGGGATCCAAGCTTTGTAAATATCCCTCAACA
GACACAGTCCTGGTACCTGGGAGGTAGCGGAGAGGGCAGAGGCAGTCTGCTGACATGCGGTGACGTGGAA
GAGAATCCCGGCCCTATGAATCTCCTGGACCCCTTCATGAAGATGACCGACGAGCAGGAGAAGGGCCTGT
CCGGCGCCCCCAGCCCCACCATGTCCGAGGACTCCGCGGGCTCGCCCTGCCCGTCGGGCTCCGGCTCGGA
CACCGAGAACACGCGGCCCCAGGAGAACACGTTCCCCAAGGGCGAGCCCGATCTGAAGAAGGAGAGCGAG
GAGGACAAGTTCCCCGTGTGCATCCGCGAGGCGGTCAGCCAGGTGCTCAAAGGCTACGACTGGACGCTGG
TGCCCATGCCGGTGCGCGTCAACGGCTCCAGCAAGAACAAGCCGCACGTCAAGCGGCCCATGAACGCCTT
CATGGTGTGGGCGCAGGCGGCGCGCAGGAAGCTCGCGGACCAGTACCCGCACTTGCACAACGCCGAGCTC
AGCAAGACGCTGGGCAAGCTCTGGAGACTTCTGAACGAGAGCGAGAAGCGGCCCTTCGTGGAGGAGGCGG
AGCGGCTGCGCGTGCAGCACAAGAAGGACCACCCGGATTACAAGTACCAGCCGCGGCGGAGGAAGTCGGT
GAAGAACGGGCAGGCGGAGGCAGAGGAGGCCACGGAGCAGACGCACATCTCCCCCAACGCCATCTTCAAG
GCGCTGCAGGCCGACTCGCCACACTCCTCCTCCGGCATGAGCGAGGTGCACTCCCCCGGCGAGCACTCGG
GGCAATCCCAGGGCCCACCGACCCCACCCACCACCCCCAAAACCGACGTGCAGCCGGGCAAGGCTGACCT
GAAGCGAGAGGGGCGCCCCTTGCCAGAGGGGGGCAGACAGCCCCCTATCGACTTCCGCGACGTGGACATC
GGCGAGCTGAGCAGCGACGTCATCTCCAACATCGAGACCTTCGATGTCAACGAGTTTGACCAGTACCTGC
CGCCCAACGGCCACCCGGGGGTGCCGGCCACGCACGGCCAGGTCACCTACACGGGCAGCTACGGCATCAG
CAGCACCGCGGCCACCCCGGCGAGCGCGGGCCACGTGTGGATGTCCAAGCAGCAGGCGCCGCCGCCACCC
CCGCAGCAGCCCCCACAGGCCCCGCCGGCCCCGCAGGCGCCCCCGCAGCCGCAGGCGGCGCCCCCACAGC
AGCCGGCGGCACCCCCGCAGCAGCCACAGGCGCACACGCTGACCACGCTGAGCAGCGAGCCGGGCCAGTC
CCAGCGAACGCACATCAAGACGGAGCAGCTGAGCCCCAGCCACTACAGCGAGCAGCAGCAGCACTCGCCC
CAACAGATCGCCTACAGCCCCTTCAACCTCCCACACTACAGCCCCCCCCCCCGCCCCCATCGCTGCACAA
AATAATTAAAAAATAAATAAATACAAAATTGGGGGTGGGGAGGGGGGGGAGATGGGGAGAGTGAAGCAGA
ACGTGGGGCTCACCTCGACCATGGTAATAGCGATGACTAATACGTAGATGTACTGCCAAGTAGGAAAGTC
CCATAAGGTCATGTACTGGGCATAATGCCAGGCGGGCCATTTACCGTCATTGACGTCAATAGGGGGCGTA
CTTGGCATATGATACACTTGATGTACTGCCAAGTGGGCAGTTTACCGTAAATACTCCACCCATTGACGTC
AATGGAAAGTCCCTATTGGCGTTACTATGGGAACATACGTCATTATTGACGTCAATGGGCGGGGGTCGTT
GGGCGGTCAGCCAGGCGGGCCATTTACCGTAAGTTATGTAACGCGGAACTCCATATATGGGCTATGAACT
AATGACCCCGTAATTGATTACTATTAATAACTAGTCAATAATCAATGTCGAGACCCATAGAGCCCACCGC
ATCCCCAGCATGCCTGCTATTGTCTTCCCAATCCTCCCCCTTGCTGTCCTGCCCCACCCCACCCCCCAGA
ATAGAATGACACCTACTCAGACAATGCGATGCAATTTCCTCATTTTATTAGGAAAGGACAGTGGGAGTGG
CACCTTCCAGGGTCAAGGAAGGCACGGGGGAGGGGCAAACAACAGATGGCTGGCAACTAGAAGGCACAGT
CGAGGCTGATCAGCGGGTTTATAACTTCGTATAATGTATGCTATACGAAGTTATGGTACCTTACTCGTCC
ATGCCGCCGGTGGAGTGGCGGCCCTCGGCGCGTTCGTACTGTTCCACGATGGTGTAGTCCTCGTTGTGGG
AGGTGATGTCCAACTTGATGTTGACGTTGTAGGCGCCGGGCAGCTGCACGGGCTTCTTGGCCTTGTAGGT
GGTCTTGACCTCAGCGTCGTAGTGGCCGCCGTCCTTCAGCTTCAGCCTCTGCTTGATCTCGCCCTTCAGG
GCGCCGTCCTCGGGGTACATCCGCTCGGAGGAGGCCTCCCAGCCCATGGTCTTCTTCTGCATTACGGGGC
CGTCGGAGGGGAAGTTGGTGCCGCGCAGCTTCACCTTGTAGATGAACTCGCCGTCCTGCAGGGAGGAGTC
CTGGGTCACGGTCACCACGCCGCCGTCCTCGAAGTTCATCACGCGCTCCCACTTGAAGCCCTCGGGGAAG
GACAGCTTCAAGTAGTCGGGGATGTCGGCGGGGTGCTTCACGTAGGCCTTGGAGCCGTACATGAACTGAG
GGGACAGGATGTCCCAGGCGAAGGGCAGGGGGCCACCCTTGGTCACCTTCAGCTTGGCGGTCTGGGTGCC
CTCGTAGGGGCGGCCCTCGCCCTCGCCCTCGATCTCGAACTCGTGGCCGTTCACGGAGCCCTCCATGTGC
ACCTTGAAGCGCATGAACTCCTTGATGATGGCCATGTTATCCTCCTCGCCCTTGCTCACCATGGTGGCGA
CCGGTAGCGCTAGCGTAGGCGCCGGTCACAGCTTGGATCTGTAACGGCGCAGAACAGAAAACGAAACAAA
GACGTAGAGTTGAGCAAGCAGGGTCAGGCAAAGCGTGGAGAGCCGGCTGAGTCTAGGTAGGCTCCAAGGG
AGCGCCGGACAAAGGCCCGGTCTCGACCTGAGCTTTAAACTTACCTAGACGGCGGACGCAGTTCAGGAGG
CACCACAGGCGGGAGGCGGCAGAACGCGACTCAACCGGCGTGGATGGCGGCCTCAGGTAGGGCGGCGGGC
GCGTGAAGGAGAGATGCGAGCCCCTCGAAGCTTCAGCTGTGTTCTGGCGGCAAACCCGTTGCGAAAAAGA
ACGTTCACGGCGACTACTGCACTTATATACGGTTCTCCCCCACCCTCGGGAAAAAGGCGGAGCCAGTACA
CGACATCACTTTCCCAGTTTACCCCGCGCCACCTTCTCTAGGCACCGGTTCAATTGCCGACCCCTCCCCC
CAACTTCTCGGGGACTGTGGGCGATGTGCGCTCTGCCCACTGACGGGCACCGGAGCGATCGCAGATCATG
CATCCATAGAGCCCACCGCATCCCCAGCATGCCTGCTATTGTCTTCCCAATCCTCCCCCTTGCTGTCCTG
CCCCACCCCACCCCCCAGAATAGAATGACACCTACTCAGACAATGCGATGCAATTTCCTCATTTTATTAG
GAAAGGACAGTGGGAGTGGCACCTTCCAGGGTCAAGGAAGGCACGGGGGAGGGGCAAACAACAGATGGCT
GGCAACTAGAAGGCACAGGTTTAAACGGGCCCTCTAGATCAGGCACCGGGCTTGCGGGTCATGCACCAGG
TGCGCGGTCCTTCGGGCACCTCGACGTCGGCGGTGACGGTGAAGCCGAGCCGCTCGTAGAAGGGGAGGTT
GCGGGGCGCGGAGGTCTCCAGGAAGGCGGGCACCCCGGCGCGCTCGGCCGCCTCCACTCCGGGGAGCACG
ACGGCGCTGCCCAGACCCTTGCCCTGGTGGTCGGGCGAGACGCCGACGGTGGCCAGGAACCACGCGGGCT
CCTTGGGCCGGTGCGGCGCCAGGAGGCCTTCCATCTGTTGCTGCGCGGCCAGCCGGGAACCGCTCAACTC
GGCCATGCGCGGGCCGATCTCGGCGAACACCGCCCCCGCTTCGACGCTCTCCGGCGTGGTCCAGACCGCC
ACCGCGGCGCCGTCGTCCGCGACCCACACCTTGCCGATGTCGAGCCCGACGCGCGTGAGGAAGAGTTCTT
GCAGCTCGGTGACCCGCTCGATGTGGCGGTCCGGATCGACGGTGTGGCGCGTGGCGGGGTAGTCGGCGAA
CGCGGCGGCGAGGGTGCGTACGGCCCTGGGGACGTCGTCGCGGGTGGCGAGGCGCACCGTGGGCTTGTAC
TCGGTCATCTCGAGCCTAGGGCCGGGATTCTCCTCCACGTCACCGCATGTTAGAAGACTTCCTCTGCCCT
CTCCGCTGCCAGATCTCTCGAGGCCCTGTGGGAGGAAGAGAAGAGGTCAGAAGCTTATAACTTCGTATAA
TGTATGCTATACGAAGTTATTGCCCCACTGTGGGGTGGAGGGGACAGATAAAAGTACCCAGAACCAGAGC
CACATTAACCGGCCCTGGGAATATAAGGTGGTCCCAGCTCGGGGACACAGGATCCCTGGAGGCAGCAAAC
ATGCTGTCCTGAAGTGGACATAGGGGCCCGGGTTGGAGGAAGAAGACTAGCTGAGCTCTCGGACCCCTGG
AAGATGCCATGACAGGGGGCTGGAAGAGCTAGCACAGACTAGAGAGGTAAGGGGGGTAGGGGAGCTGCCC
AAATGAAAGGAGTGAGAGGTGACCCGAATCCACAGGAGAACGGGGTGTCCAGGCAAAGAAAGCAAGAGGA
TGGAGAGGTGGCTAAAGCCAGGGAGACGGGGTACTTTGGGGTTGTCCAGAAAAACGGTGATGATGCAGGC
CTACAAGAAGGGGAGGCGGGACGCAAGGGAGACATCCGTCGGAGAAGGCCATCCTAAGAAACGAGAGATG
GCACAGGCCCCAGAAGGAGAAGGAAAAGGGAACCCAGCGAGTGAAGACGGCATGGGGTTGGGTGAGGGAG
GAGAGATGCCCGGAGAGGACCCAGACACGGGGAGGATCCGCTCAGAGGACATCACGTGGTGCAGCGCCGA
GAAGGAAGTGCTCCGGAAAGAGCATCCTTGGGCAGCAACACAGCAGAGAGCAAGGGGAAGAGGGAGTGGA
GGAAGACGGAACCTGAAGGAGGCGGCAGGGAAGGATCTGGGCCAGCCGTAGAGGTGACCCAGGCCACAAG
CTGCAGACAGAAAGCGGCACAGGCCCAGGGGAGAGAATGCTGGTCAGAGAAAGCA
Features (pLannotate 1.2.2; 19 found; start..end, strand, type, name):
     13..53      +  promoter       AmpR promoter (fragment): bla
     54..914     +  CDS            AmpR: β-lactamase; bla; confers resistance to ampicillin, carbenicillin, and related antibiotics
   1085..1673    +  rep_origin     ori: high-copy-number ColE1/pMB1/pBR322/pUC origin of replication
   1721..2557    -  misc_feature   HA-R: right homology arm from the adeno-associated virus integration site (AAVS1) within intron 1 of the human PPP1R12C gene
   2584..2960    +  promoter       TRE3G promoter: 3rd-generation Tet-responsive promoter that can be activated by binding of Tet-On® 3G
   2976..4502    +  CDS            NFIA: NFIA_HUMAN - Also known as KIAA1439. Experimental evidence at protein level: Swiss-Prot protein existence level 1. Recognizes and binds the palindromic sequence 5'- TTGGCNNNNNGCCAA-3' present in viral and cellular promoters and in the origin of replication of adenovirus type 2. These proteins are individually capable of activating transcription and replication. From Homo sapiens (Human).
   4566..5861    +  CDS            SOX9 (fragment): SOX9_HUMAN - Experimental evidence at protein level: Swiss-Prot protein existence level 1. Transcription factor that plays a key role in chondrocytes differentiation and skeletal development (PubMed:24038782). Specifically binds the 5'-ACAAAG-3' DNA motif present in enhancers and super-enhancers and promotes expression of genes important for chondrogenesis, including cartilage matrix protein-coding genes COL2A1, COL4A2, COL9A1, COL11A2 and ACAN, SOX5 and SOX6 (PubMed:8640233). Also binds to some promoter regions (By similarity). Plays a central role in successive steps of chondrocyte different
   5852..5968    -  promoter       chicken β-actin promoter (fragment): contains a 21-bp deletion relative to the standard chicken β-actin promoter
   5970..6349    -  enhancer       CMV enhancer: human cytomegalovirus immediate early enhancer
   6355..6579    -  polyA_signal   bGH poly(A) signal: bovine growth hormone polyadenylation signal
   6601..6634    -  protein_bind   loxP: Cre-mediated recombination occurs in the 8-bp core sequence (GCATACAT). Cre recombinase
   6644..7342    -  CDS            mCherry: mCherry is a basic (constitutively fluorescent) red fluorescent protein published in 2004, derived from Discosoma sp.. It is reported to be a very rapidly-maturing monomer with low acid sensitivity.
   7386..7654    -  LTR            5' LTR (truncated): truncated 5' long terminal repeat (LTR) from human T-cell leukemia virus (HTLV) type 1
   7667..7878    -  promoter       EF-1α core promoter: core promoter for human elongation factor EF-1α
   7914..8138    -  polyA_signal   bGH poly(A) signal: bovine growth hormone polyadenylation signal
   8159..8758    -  CDS            PuroR: puromycin N-acetyltransferase; pac from Streptomyces alboniger; confers resistance to puromycin
   8845..8870    -  misc_feature   SA: splice acceptor site
   8877..8910    -  protein_bind   loxP: Cre-mediated recombination occurs in the 8-bp core sequence (GCATACAT). Cre recombinase
   8912..9715    -  misc_feature   HA-L: left homology arm from the adeno-associated virus integration site (AAVS1) within intron 1 of the human PPP1R12C gene
