>Addgene plasmid #185708 | pKL100 | addgene full sequence | sequence record 482886 | Addgene Long Read Sequencing Result
GACATTGATTATTGACTAGTTATTAATAGTAATCAATTACGGGGTCATTAGTTCATAGCCCATATATGGA
GTTCCGCGTTACATAACTTACGGTAAATGGCCCGCCTGGCTGACCGCCCAACGACCCCCGCCCATTGACG
TCAATAATGACGTATGTTCCCATAGTAACGCCAATAGGGACTTTCCATTGACGTCAATGGGTGGAGTATT
TACGGTAAACTGCCCACTTGGCAGTACATCAAGTGTATCATATGCCAAGTACGCCCCCTATTGACGTCAA
TGACGGTAAATGGCCCGCCTGGCATTATGCCCAGTACATGACCTTATGGGACTTTCCTACTTGGCAGTAC
ATCTACGTATTAGTCATCGCTATTACCATGGTCGAGGTGAGCCCCACGTTCTGCTTCACTCTCCCCATCT
CCCCCCCCTCCCCACCCCCAATTTTGTATTTATTTATTTTTTAATTATTTTGTGCAGCGATGGGGGCGGG
GGGGGGGGGGGGGCGCGCGCCAGGCGGGGCGGGGCGGGGCGAGGGGCGGGGCGGGGCGAGGCGGAGAGGT
GCGGCGGCAGCCAATCAGAGCGGCGCGCTCCGAAAGTTTCCTTTTATGGCGAGGCGGCGGCGGCGGCGGC
CCTATAAAAAGCGAAGCGCGCGGCGGGCGGGAGTCGCTGCGCGCTGCCTTCGCCCCGTGCCCCGCTCCGC
CGCCGCCTCGCGCCGCCCGCCCCGGCTCTGACTGACCGCGTTACTCCCACAGGTGAGCGGGCGGGACGGC
CCTTCTCCTCCGGGCTGTAATTAGCGCTTGGTTTAATGACGGCTTGTTTCTTTTCTGTGGCTGCGTGAAA
GCCTTGAGGGGCTCCGGGAGGGCCCTTTGTGCGGGGGGAGCGGCTCGGGGGGTGCGTGCGTGTGTGTGTG
CGTGGGGAGCGCCGCGTGCGGCTCCGCGCTGCCCGGCGGCTGTGAGCGCTGCGGGCGCGGCGCGGGGCTT
TGTGCGCTCCGCAGTGTGCGCGAGGGGAGCGCGGCCGGGGGCGGTGCCCCGCGGTGCGGGGGGGGCTGCG
AGGGGAACAAAGGCTGCGTGCGGGGTGTGTGCGTGGGGGGGTGAGCAGGGGGTGTGGGCGCGTCGGTCGG
GCTGCAACCCCCCCTGCACCCCCCTCCCCGAGTTGCTGAGCACGGCCCGGCTTCGGGTGCGGGGCTCCGT
ACGGGGCGTGGCGCGGGGCTCGCCGTGCCGGGCGGGGGGTGGCGGCAGGTGGGGGTGCCGGGCGGGGCGG
GGCCGCCTCGGGCCGGGGAGGGCTCGGGGGAGGGGCGCGGCGGCCCCCGGAGCGCCGGCGGCTGTCGAGG
CGCGGCGAGCCGCAGCCATTGCCTTTTATGGTAATCGTGCGAGAGGGCGCAGGGACTTCCTTTGTCCCAA
ATCTGTGCGGAGCCGAAATCTGGGAGGCGCCGCCGCACCCCCTCTAGCGGGCGCGGGGCGAAGCGGTGCG
GCGCCGGCAGGAAGGAAATGGGCGGGGAGGGCCTTCGTGCGTCGCCGCGCCGCCGTCCCCTTCTCCCTCT
CCAGCCTCGGGGCTGTCCGCGGGGGGACGGCTGCCTTCGGGGGGGACGGGGCAGGGCGGGGTTCGGCTTC
TGGCGTGTGACCGGCGGCTCTAGAGCCTCTGCTAACCATGTTCATGCCTTCTTCTTTTTCCTACAGCTCC
TGGGCAACGTGCTGGTTATTGTGCTGTCTCATCATTTTGGCAAAGAATGTCGACATGAGCCGGCTGGACA
AGAGCAAAGTGATCAACAGCGCCCTGGAACTGCTGAACGGCGTGGGCATCGAGGGCCTGACCACCCGGAA
GCTGGCCCAGAAACTGGGCGTGGAACAGCCCACCCTGTACTGGCACGTGAAGAACAAGCGGGCCCTGCTG
GACGCCCTGCCCATCGAGATGCTGGACCGGCACCACACCCACAGCTGCCCTCTGGAAGGCGAGAGCTGGC
AGGACTTCCTGCGGAACAACGCCAAGAGCTACAGATGCGCCCTGCTGAGCCACCGGGACGGCGCCAAAGT
GCACCTGGGCACCAGACCCACCGAGAAGCAGTACGAGACACTGGAAAACCAGCTGGCCTTCCTGTGCCAG
CAGGGCTTCAGCCTGGAAAACGCCCTGTACGCCCTGAGCGCCGTGGGCCACTTCACCCTGGGCTGCGTGC
TGGAAGAACAGGAACACCAGGTCGCCAAAGAGGAAAGAGAGACACCCACCACCGACAGCATGCCCCCCCT
GCTGAAGCAGGCCATCGAGCTGTTCGACAGACAGGGCGCCGAGCCCGCCTTCCTGTTCGGCCTGGAACTG
ATCATCTGCGGCCTCGAGAAGCAGCTGAAGTGCGAGAGCGGCGGACCCACCGACGCCCTGGACGACTTCG
ACCTGGACATGCTGCCCGCCGATGCCCTGGATGATTTTGATCTGGATATGCTCCCTGCTGACGCTCTCGA
TGACTTCGATCTCGATATGCTGCCAGGCTAAAACGCGTGAATTCACTCCTCAGGTGCAGGCTGCCTATCA
GAAGGTGGTGGCTGGTGTGGCCAATGCCCTGGCTCACAAATACCACTGAGATCTTTTTCCCTCTGCCAAA
AATTATGGGGACATCATGAAGCCCCTTGAGCATCTGACTTCTGGCTAATAAAGGAAATTTATTTTCATTG
CAATAGTGTGTTGGAATTTTTTGTGTCTCTCACTCGGAAGGACATATGGGAGGGCAAATCATTTAAAACA
TCAGAATGAGTATTTGGTTTAGAGTTTGGCAACATATGCCCATATGCTGGCTGCCATGAACAAAGGTTGG
CTATAAAGAGGTCATCAGTATATGAAACAGCCCCCTGCTGTCCATTCCTTATTCCATAGAAAAGCCTTGA
CTTGAGGTTAGATTTTTTTTATATTTTGTTTTGTGTTATTTTTTTCTTTAACATCCCTAAAATTTTCCTT
ACATGTGCGGCCGTCCTTTGAGTGAGCTGATACCGCTCGCCGCAGCCGAACGACCGAGCGCAGCGAGTCA
GTGAGCGAGGAAGCGGAAGAGCGCCCAATACGCAAACCGCCTCTCCCCGCGCGTTGGCCGATTCATTAAT
GCAGCTGGCACGACAGGTTTCCCGACTGGAAAGCGGGCAGTGAGCGCAACGCAATTAATGTGAGTTAGCT
CACTCATTAGGCACCCCAGGCTTTACACTTTATGCTTCCGGCTCGTATGTTGTGTGGAATTGTGAGCGGA
TAACAATTTCACACAGGAAACAGCTATGACCATGATTACGCCAAGCTCTAGCTAGAGGTCGACGGTATAC
AGACATGATAAGATACATTGATGAGTTTGGACAAACCACAACTAGAATGCAGTGAAAAAAATGCTTTATT
TGTGAAATTTGTGATGCTATTGCTTTATTTGTAACCATTATAAGCTGCAATAAACAAGTTGGGGTGGGCG
ATCGATTCAAGGTCGAGTGAGCTGTGTGTAGACGGGTTGTTCCCAGTGCTGGGGGCTGTGGGTCTGCGGG
ATGGAAGGGACCCCAGAGGTGTCGGCGATGGGGGTGTACATGGGGCGCTGAGCGGGGTTCATGTAGGTGA
AGGTGGAGTAGAGGCCGGTGCCCTGGCCTGCCGCGTGGCTGTAGTAGGAGCTGGAGTTCTGGTGGTCGGT
GTAGTCGTACTGTGAGCGGGTGATGGGCGGGTAGGAGGGGCTGTAGTGTGGGAGGTTGAAGGGGCTGTAG
GCGATCTGTTGGGGCGAGTGCTGCTGCTGCTCGCTGTAGTGGCTGGGGCTCAGCTGCTCCGTCTTGATGT
GCGTTCGCTGGGACTGGCCCGGCTCGCTGCTCAGCGTGGTCAGCGTGTGCGCCTGTGGCTGCTGCGGGGG
TGCCGCCGGCTGCTGTGGGGGCGCCGCCTGCGGCTGCGGGGGCGCCTGCGGGGCCGGCGGGGCCTGTGGG
GGCTGCTGCGGGGGTGGCGGCGGCGCCTGCTGCTTGGACATCCACACGTGGCCCGCGCTCGCCGGGGTGG
CCGCGGTGCTGCTGATGCCGTAGCTGCCCGTGTAGGTGACCTGGCCGTGCGTGGCCGGCACCCCCGGGTG
GCCGTTGGGCGGCAGGTACTGGTCAAACTCGTTGACATCGAAGGTCTCGATGTTGGAGATGACGTCGCTG
CTCAGCTCGCCGATGTCCACGTCGCGGAAGTCGATAGGGGGCTGTCTGCCCCCCTCTGGCAAGGGGCGCC
CCTCTCGCTTCAGGTCAGCCTTGCCCGGCTGCACGTCGGTTTTGGGGGTGGTGGGTGGGGTCGGTGGGCC
CTGGGATTGCCCCGAGTGCTCGCCGGGGGAGTGCACCTCGCTCATGCCGGAGGAGGAGTGTGGCGAGTCG
GCCTGCAGCGCCTTGAAGATGGCGTTGGGGGAGATGTGCGTCTGCTCCGTGGCCTCCTCTGCCTCCGCCT
GCCCGTTCTTCACCGACTTCCTCCGCCGCGGCTGGTACTTGTAATCCGGGTGGTCCTTCTTGTGCTGCAC
GCGCAGCCGCTCCGCCTCCTCCACGAAGGGCCGCTTCTCGCTCTCGTTCAGAAGTCTCCAGAGCTTGCCC
AGCGTCTTGCTGAGCTCGGCGTTGTGCAAGTGCGGGTACTGGTCCGCGAGCTTCCTGCGCGCCGCCTGCG
CCCACACCATGAAGGCGTTCATGGGCCGCTTGACGTGCGGCTTGTTCTTGCTGGAGCCGTTGACGCGCAC
CGGCATGGGCACCAGCGTCCAGTCGTAGCCTTTGAGCACCTGGCTGACCGCCTCGCGGATGCACACGGGG
AACTTGTCCTCCTCGCTCTCCTTCTTCAGATCGGGCTCGCCCTTGGGGAACGTGTTCTCCTGGGGCCGCG
TGTTCTCGGTGTCCGAGCCGGAGCCCGACGGGCAGGGCGAGCCCGCGGAGTCCTCGGACATGGTGGGGCT
GGGGGCGCCGGACAGGCCCTTCTCCTGCTCGTCGGTCATCTTCATGAAGGGGTCCAGGAGATTCATAGGG
CCGGGATTCTCTTCCACGTCACCGCATGTCAGCAGACTGCCTCTGCCCTCTCCGCTACCTCCCAGGTACC
AGGACTGTGTCTGTTGAGGGATATTTACAAAGCTTGGATCCCGTGGTCCAACACTGACGAATCGGTTTGC
GGGGGAGGTGCTGGGTGTCGAGTAGGTTGGTGACGTGGGGGAGGCTGCACCTCCTTCTGTTGACGTGGTT
GGAGGCTTTGTGTCTGGCACCGGCAGAGGCACAGGCCTGGCCATCGGTGGTGGCGGTGGCGGTGGCAACA
TTGGGGTGGGAAGGAATGGGTTGTGCACCTTGCCTTGGCTGCTCCCATTGGGATTGAGGAACCCCACCTG
TCCAGCCTGCTGACCAGCATCAGGGCAGACAAGTTGGACAAATTCTTTCAGCGTCTCCTGAGGGTGATAG
CGGATGGCTGGGTGTGAGAAGTAAGGCCCAGGCTGCTGGATAATGGGTGATGTCGGGAAATGAAGAGTCG
ATGGTGTTGCATGCGGACTTGCTCTGGGTCCTGTAATGACAGGTCGGTGATGCTGTGTGAACGCCGTTCC
CAGGGAGGAGGTCTGTGAAGGGGAGGGGCTGCTGAAACCAGACTTCTCCGACTTCTTCAGTGTGGTTGGA
GATGGCATTCCTGGCTCCACTTCATGCCATCCACTTGACTGACTGCCACTTCCTGGGGAGCGCCCTTGGC
CTGTATAAAATGGCTCCTCACCAGGACTGTCCATTTCATCCTCCACAGACTTGAGGCGCTTTGTGGAGCT
CGTAGAGGATGTGCTGGGTAAAGACCTCCTCATTGCTCCTGGACTCATGCTGTAGTATGAAGAACTTTCC
AAATCTGAGAGAGAAAAATTTGGGCCAGTTCCTGCAGCTATTGGTGTCTGTGACACTCTTACTAGCTCAG
TGACACTAAAAACACCTGATGTGACAAAACTGTCCTGGAAGCCCAAATGTCCATTTTCTGGCTGGTCCTT
AATGTCAGCGTCACTTGGCTGGCTGGGACTTTCAGATTGACTTGAATCTGCTGCATGCACAAAGTATGCC
AAATATAAATCGAGTTCCTTAACAGAAACCCCTATGTGATGGGGTTGGACACAGAGCCCTGGATTAGAGC
ATTGTGGGGACTTTACAAGGCGCTCGCCATCAGTACTTTCCAGCGGAATACCTTTAAACAAAATCACCAT
AACAAGGTCCAACCTCCAGACTTTATCTGCCTGGCGGAGGCAGTCAATTCTTCGCATCTTGCCTTTCTGG
TCTGGGTTGGAAAGAACACAACATGGAGGTTTTTTCCCTGTAACTGTAAGAACAAAATCCTCTCGATATT
CGGGTCGGATATCTTTCCGCAACTTTGCCAGAAGTCGAGATGCCCACTTCTGCTTGACCTCTGGTTTTTC
ACTTAGCAATTCATCCTTCACGGCTCTCTCTTCTTCTTTTGACATACGCTTTTCATGTTTTTTGAAGTAT
TTTCGTTTTCGGGCCTGCAGGTTGAACCATGTGTAGGCAAAGGCTCGGACGTGGGGCAGAAGTGCTTCGA
TGAAAGGATGAAATTCATCCTGGGTGAGACAGAGCGGAGAATACATGGTGGCGGCCTTAAGTTTACGAGG
GTAGGAAGTGGTACGGAAAGTTGGTATAAGACAAAAGTGTTGTGGAATTGCTCCAGGCGATCTGACGGTT
CACTAAACGAGCTCTGCTTTTATAGGCGCCCACCGTACACGCCTAAAGCTTATACGTTCTCTATCACTGA
TAGGGAGTAAACTGGATATACGTTCTCTATCACTGATAGGGAGTAAACTGTAGATACGTTCTCTATCACT
GATAGGGAGTAAACTGGTCATACGTTCTCTATCACTGATAGGGAGTAAACTCCTTATACGTTCTCTATCA
CTGATAGGGAGTAAAGTCTGCATACGTTCTCTATCACTGATAGGGAGTAAACTCTTCATACGTTCTCTAT
CACTGATAGGGAGTAAACCACTGTGGGGTGGAGATATCAGCTTTACTAGGGACAGGATTGGTGACAGAAA
AGCCCCATCCTTAGGCCTCCTCCTTCCTAGTCTCCTGATATTGGGTCTAACCCCCACCTCCTGTTAGGCA
GATTCCTTATCTGGTGACACACCCCCATTTCCTGGAGCCATCTCTCTCCTTGCCAGAACCTCTAAGGTTT
GCTTACGATGGAGCCAGAGAGGATCCTGGGAGGGAGAGCTTGGCAGGGGGTGGGAGGGAAGGGGGGGATG
CGTGACCTGCCCGGTTCTCAGTGGCCACCCTGCGCTACCCTCTCCCAGAACCTGAGCTGCTCTGACGCGG
CTGTCTGGTGCGTTTCACTGATCCTGGTGCTGCAGCTTCCTTACACTTCCCAAGAGGAGAAGCAGTTTGG
AAAAACAAAATCAGAATAAGTTGGTCCTGAGTTCTAACTTTGGCTCTTCACCTTTCTAGTCCCCAATTTA
TATTGTTCCTCCGTGCGTCAGTTTTACCTGTGAGATAAGGCCAGTAGCCAGCCCCGTCCTGGCAGGGCTG
TGGTGAGGAGGGGGGTGTCCGTGTGGAAAACTCCCTTTGTGAGAATGGTGCGTCCTAGGTGTTCACCAGG
TCGTGGCCGCCTCTACTCCCTTTCTCTTTCTCCATCCTTCTTTCCTTAAAGAGTCCCCAGTGCTATCTGG
GACATATTCCTCCGCCCAGAGCAGGGTCCCGCTTCCCTAAGGCCCTGCTCTGGGCTTCTGGGTTTGAGTC
CTTGGCAAGCCCAGGAGAGGCGCTCAGGCTTCCCTGTCCCCCTTCCTCGTCCACCATCTCATGCCCCTGG
CTCTCCTGCCCCTTCCCTACAGGGGTTCCTGGCTCTGCTCTAAGGGCGAATTCGCCAGGAACCGTAAAAA
GGCCGCGTTGCTGGCGTTTTTCCATAGGCTCCGCCCCCCTGACGAGCATCACAAAAATCGACGCTCAAGT
CAGAGGTGGCGAAACCCGACAGGACTATAAAGATACCAGGCGTTTCCCCCTGGAAGCTCCCTCGTGCGCT
CTCCTGTTCCGACCCTGCCGCTTACCGGATACCTGTCCGCCTTTCTCCCTTCGGGAAGCGTGGCGCTTTC
TCATAGCTCACGCTGTAGGTATCTCAGTTCGGTGTAGGTCGTTCGCTCCAAGCTGGGCTGTGTGCACGAA
CCCCCCGTTCAGCCCGACCGCTGCGCCTTATCCGGTAACTATCGTCTTGAGTCCAACCCGGTAAGACACG
ACTTATCGCCACTGGCAGCAGCCACTGGTAACAGGATTAGCAGAGCGAGGTATGTAGGCGGTGCTACAGA
GTTCTTGAAGTGGTGGCCTAACTACGGCTACACTAGAAGAACAGTATTTGGTATCTGCGCTCTGCTGAAG
CCAGTTACCTTCGGAAAAAGAGTTGGTAGCTCTTGATCCGGCAAACAAACCACCGCTGGTAGCGGTGGTT
TTTTTGTTTGCAAGCAGCAGATTACGCGCAGAAAAAAAGGATCTCAAGAAGATCCTTTGATCTTTTCTAC
GGGGTCTGACGCTCAGTGGAACGAAAACTCACGTTAAGGGATTTTGGTCATGAGATTATCAAAAAGGATC
TTCACCTAGATCCTTTTAAATTAAAAATGAAGTTTTAAATCAATCTAAAGTATATATGAGTAAACTTGGT
CTGACAGTTACCAATGCTTAATCAGTGAGGCACCTATCTCAGCGATCTGTCTATTTCGTTCATCCATAGT
TGCCTGACTCCCCGTCGTGTAGATAACTACGATACGGGAGGGCTTACCATCTGGCCCCAGTGCTGCAATG
ATACCGCGAGACCCACGCTCACCGGCTCCAGATTTATCAGCAATAAACCAGCCAGCCGGAAGGGCCGAGC
GCAGAAGTGGTCCTGCAACTTTATCCGCCTCCATCCAGTCTATTAATTGTTGCCGGGAAGCTAGAGTAAG
TAGTTCGCCAGTTAATAGTTTGCGCAACGTTGTTGCCATTGCTACAGGCATCGTGGTGTCACGCTCGTCG
TTTGGTATGGCTTCATTCAGCTCCGGTTCCCAACGATCAAGGCGAGTTACATGATCCCCCATGTTGTGCA
AAAAAGCGGTTAGCTCCTTCGGTCCTCCGATCGTTGTCAGAAGTAAGTTGGCCGCAGTGTTATCACTCAT
GGTTATGGCAGCACTGCATAATTCTCTTACTGTCATGCCATCCGTAAGATGCTTTTCTGTGACTGGTGAG
TACTCAACCAAGTCATTCTGAGAATAGTGTATGCGGCGACCGAGTTGCTCTTGCCCGGCGTCAATACGGG
ATAATACCGCGCCACATAGCAGAACTTTAAAAGTGCTCATCATTGGAAAACGTTCTTCGGGGCGAAAACT
CTCAAGGATCTTACCGCTGTTGAGATCCAGTTCGATGTAACCCACTCGTGCACCCAACTGATCTTCAGCA
TCTTTTACTTTCACCAGCGTTTCTGGGTGAGCAAAAACAGGAAGGCAAAATGCCGCAAAAAAGGGAATAA
GGGCGACACGGAAATGTTGAATACTCATACTCTTCCTTTTTCAATATTATTGAAGCATTTATCAGGGTTG
AATTCGCCCTTTGCTTTCTCTGACCAGCATTCTCTCCCCTGGGCCTGTGCCGCTTTCTGTCTGCAGCTTG
TGGCCTGGGTCACCTCTACGGCTGGCCCAGATCCTTCCCTGCCGCCTCCTTCAGGTTCCGTCTTCCTCCA
CTCCCTCTTCCCCTTGCTCTCTGCTGTGTTGCTGCCCAAGGATGCTCTTTCCGGAGCACTTCCTTCTCGG
CGCTGCACCACGTGATGTCCTCTGAGCGGATCCTCCCCGTGTCTGGGTCCTCTCCGGGCATCTCTCCTCC
CTCACCCAACCCCATGCCGTCTTCACTCGCTGGGTTCCCTTTTCCTTCTCCTTCTGGGGCCTGTGCCATC
TCTCGTTTCTTAGGATGGCCTTCTCCGACGGATGTCTCCCTTGCGTCCCGCCTCCCCTTCTTGTAGGCCT
GCATCATCACCGTTTTTCTGGACAACCCCAAAGTACCCCGTCTCCCTGGCTTTAGCCACCTCTCCATCCT
CTTGCTTTCTTTGCCTGGACACCCCGTTCTCCTGTGGATTCGGGTCACCTCTCACTCCTTTCATTTGGGC
AGCTCCCCTACCCCCCTTACCTCTCTAGTCTGTGCTAGCTCTTCCAGCCCCCTGTCATGGCATCTTCCAG
GGGTCCGAGAGCTCAGCTAGTCTTCTTCCTCCAACCCGGGCCCCTATGTCCACTTCAGGACAGCATGTTT
GCTGCCTCCAGGGATCCTGTGTCCCCGAGCTGGGACCACCTTATATTCCCAGGGCCGGTTAATGTGGCTC
TGGTTCTGGGTACTTTTATCTGTCCCCTCCACCCCACAGTGGGGCAATAACTTCGTATAGCATACATTAT
ACGAAGTTATAAGCTTCTGACCTCTTCTCTTCCTCCCACAGGGCCTCGAGAGATCTGGCAGCGGAGAGGG
CAGAGGAAGTCTTCTAACATGCGGTGACGTGGAGGAGAATCCCGGCCCTAGGCTCGAGATGACCGAGTAC
AAGCCCACGGTGCGCCTCGCCACCCGCGACGACGTCCCCAGGGCCGTACGCACCCTCGCCGCCGCGTTCG
CCGACTACCCCGCCACGCGCCACACCGTCGATCCGGACCGCCACATCGAGCGGGTCACCGAGCTGCAAGA
ACTCTTCCTCACGCGCGTCGGGCTCGACATCGGCAAGGTGTGGGTCGCGGACGACGGCGCCGCGGTGGCG
GTCTGGACCACGCCGGAGAGCGTCGAAGCGGGGGCGGTGTTCGCCGAGATCGGCCCGCGCATGGCCGAGT
TGAGCGGTTCCCGGCTGGCCGCGCAGCAACAGATGGAAGGCCTCCTGGCGCCGCACCGGCCCAAGGAGCC
CGCGTGGTTCCTGGCCACCGTCGGCGTCTCGCCCGACCACCAGGGCAAGGGTCTGGGCAGCGCCGTCGTG
CTCCCCGGAGTGGAGGCGGCCGAGCGCGCCGGGGTGCCCGCCTTCCTGGAGACCTCCGCGCCCCGCAACC
TCCCCTTCTACGAGCGGCTCGGCTTCACCGTCACCGCCGACGTCGAGGTGCCCGAAGGACCGCGCACCTG
GTGCATGACCCGCAAGCCCGGTGCCTGATCTAGAGGGCCCGTTTAAACCTGTGCCTTCTAGTTGCCAGCC
ATCTGTTGTTTGCCCCTCCCCCGTGCCTTCCTTGACCCTGGAAGGTGCCACTCCCACTGTCCTTTCCTAA
TAAAATGAGGAAATTGCATCGCATTGTCTGAGTAGGTGTCATTCTATTCTGGGGGGTGGGGTGGGGCAGG
ACAGCAAGGGGGAGGATTGGGAAGACAATAGCAGGCATGCTGGGGATGCGGTGGGCTCTATGGATGCATG
ATCTGCGATCGCTCCGGTGCCCGTCAGTGGGCAGAGCGCACATCGCCCACAGTCCCCGAGAAGTTGGGGG
GAGGGGTCGGCAATTGAACCGGTGCCTAGAGAAGGTGGCGCGGGGTAAACTGGGAAAGTGATGTCGTGTA
CTGGCTCCGCCTTTTTCCCGAGGGTGGGGGAGAACCGTATATAAGTGCAGTAGTCGCCGTGAACGTTCTT
TTTCGCAACGGGTTTGCCGCCAGAACACAGCTGAAGCTTCGAGGGGCTCGCATCTCTCCTTCACGCGCCC
GCCGCCCTACCTGAGGCCGCCATCCACGCCGGTTGAGTCGCGTTCTGCCGCCTCCCGCCTGTGGTGCCTC
CTGAACTGCGTCCGCCGTCTAGGTAAGTTTAAAGCTCAGGTCGAGACCGGGCCTTTGTCCGGCGCTCCCT
TGGAGCCTACCTAGACTCAGCCGGCTCTCCACGCTTTGCCTGACCCTGCTTGCTCAACTCTACGTCTTTG
TTTCGTTTTCTGTTCTGCGCCGTTACAGATCCAAGCTGTGACCGGCGCCTACGCTAGCGCTACCGGTCGC
CACCATGGTGAGCAAGGGCGAGGAGGATAACATGGCCATCATCAAGGAGTTCATGCGCTTCAAGGTGCAC
ATGGAGGGCTCCGTGAACGGCCACGAGTTCGAGATCGAGGGCGAGGGCGAGGGCCGCCCCTACGAGGGCA
CCCAGACCGCCAAGCTGAAGGTGACCAAGGGTGGCCCCCTGCCCTTCGCCTGGGACATCCTGTCCCCTCA
GTTCATGTACGGCTCCAAGGCCTACGTGAAGCACCCCGCCGACATCCCCGACTACTTGAAGCTGTCCTTC
CCCGAGGGCTTCAAGTGGGAGCGCGTGATGAACTTCGAGGACGGCGGCGTGGTGACCGTGACCCAGGACT
CCTCCCTGCAGGACGGCGAGTTCATCTACAAGGTGAAGCTGCGCGGCACCAACTTCCCCTCCGACGGCCC
CGTAATGCAGAAGAAGACCATGGGCTGGGAGGCCTCCTCCGAGCGGATGTACCCCGAGGACGGCGCCCTG
AAGGGCGAGATCAAGCAGAGGCTGAAGCTGAAGGACGGCGGCCACTACGACGCTGAGGTCAAGACCACCT
ACAAGGCCAAGAAGCCCGTGCAGCTGCCCGGCGCCTACAACGTCAACATCAAGTTGGACATCACCTCCCA
CAACGAGGACTACACCATCGTGGAACAGTACGAACGCGCCGAGGGCCGCCACTCCACCGGCGGCATGGAC
GAGTAAGGTACCATAACTTCGTATAGCATACATTATACGAAGTTATAAACCCGCTGATCAGCCTCGACTG
TGCCTTCTAGTTGCCAGCCATCTGTTGTTTGCCCCTCCCCCGTGCCTTCCTTGACCCTGGAAGGTGCCAC
TCCCACTGTCCTTTCCTAATAAAATGAGGAAATTGCATCGCATTGTCTGAGTAGGTGTCATTCTATTCTG
GGGGGTGGGGTGGGGCAGGACAGCAAGGGGGAGGATTGGGAAGACAATAGCAGGCATGCTGGGGATGCGG
TGGGCTCTATGGGTCTC
Features (pLannotate 1.2.2; 29 found; start..end, strand, type, name):
      1..380     +  enhancer       CMV enhancer: human cytomegalovirus immediate early enhancer
    382..659     +  promoter       chicken β-actin promoter: No description available
    660..1676    +  intron         chimeric intron: chimera between introns from chicken β-actin and rabbit β-globin
   1735..2352    +  CDS            tetR: TETR2_ECOLX - Experimental evidence at protein level: Swiss-Prot protein existence level 1. TetR is the repressor of the tetracycline resistance element; its N-terminal region forms a helix-turn-helix structure and binds DNA. Binding of tetracycline to TetR reduces the repressor affinity for the tetracycline resistance gene (tetA) promoter operator sites. From Escherichia coli.
   2486..2566    +  CDS            HBB (fragment): HBB_PONPY - Experimental evidence at transcript level: Swiss-Prot protein existence level 2. Involved in oxygen transport from the lung to the various peripheral tissues. From Pongo pygmaeus (Bornean orangutan).
   2637..2692    +  polyA_signal   β-globin poly(A) signal: rabbit β-globin polyadenylation signal (Gil and Proudfoot, 1987)
   2957..3029    +  rep_origin     RSF ori (fragment): Plasmids containing the RSF 1030 origin of replication can be propagated in E. coli cells that contain additional plasmids with compatible origins.
   3031..3123    +  CDS            lacI (fragment): lac repressor; lacI; The lac repressor binds to the lac operator to inhibit transcription in E. coli. This inhibition can be relieved by adding lactose or isopropyl-β-D-thiogalactopyranoside (IPTG).
   3136..3157    +  protein_bind   CAP binding site: CAP binding activates transcription in the presence of cAMP. E. coli catabolite activator protein
   3172..3202    +  promoter       lac promoter: promoter for the E. coli lac operon
   3206..3228    +  protein_bind   lac operator (fragment): The lac repressor binds to the lac operator to inhibit transcription in E. coli. This inhibition can be relieved by adding lactose or isopropyl-β-D-thiogalactopyranoside (IPTG). lac repressor encoded by lacI
   3299..3420    -  polyA_signal   SV40 poly(A) signal: SV40 polyadenylation signal
   3440..4966    -  CDS            SOX9: SOX9_HUMAN - Experimental evidence at protein level: Swiss-Prot protein existence level 1. Transcription factor that plays a key role in chondrocytes differentiation and skeletal development (PubMed:24038782). Specifically binds the 5'-ACAAAG-3' DNA motif present in enhancers and super-enhancers and promotes expression of genes important for chondrogenesis, including cartilage matrix protein-coding genes COL2A1, COL4A2, COL9A1, COL11A2 and ACAN, SOX5 and SOX6 (PubMed:8640233). Also binds to some promoter regions (By similarity). Plays a central role in successive steps of chondrocyte different
   5030..6556    -  CDS            NFIA: NFIA_HUMAN - Also known as KIAA1439. Experimental evidence at protein level: Swiss-Prot protein existence level 1. Recognizes and binds the palindromic sequence 5'- TTGGCNNNNNGCCAA-3' present in viral and cellular promoters and in the origin of replication of adenovirus type 2. These proteins are individually capable of activating transcription and replication. From Homo sapiens (Human).
   6572..6948    -  promoter       TRE3G promoter: 3rd-generation Tet-responsive promoter that can be activated by binding of Tet-On® 3G
   6975..7811    +  misc_feature   HA-R: right homology arm from the adeno-associated virus integration site (AAVS1) within intron 1 of the human PPP1R12C gene
   7859..8447    -  rep_origin     ori: high-copy-number ColE1/pMB1/pBR322/pUC origin of replication
   8618..9478    -  CDS            AmpR: β-lactamase; bla; confers resistance to ampicillin, carbenicillin, and related antibiotics
   9479..9519    -  promoter       AmpR promoter (fragment): bla
   9532..10335   +  misc_feature   HA-L: left homology arm from the adeno-associated virus integration site (AAVS1) within intron 1 of the human PPP1R12C gene
  10337..10370   +  protein_bind   loxP: Cre-mediated recombination occurs in the 8-bp core sequence (GCATACAT). Cre recombinase
  10377..10402   +  misc_feature   SA: splice acceptor site
  10489..11088   +  CDS            PuroR: puromycin N-acetyltransferase; pac from Streptomyces alboniger; confers resistance to puromycin
  11109..11333   +  polyA_signal   bGH poly(A) signal: bovine growth hormone polyadenylation signal
  11369..11580   +  promoter       EF-1α core promoter: core promoter for human elongation factor EF-1α
  11593..11861   +  LTR            5' LTR (truncated): truncated 5' long terminal repeat (LTR) from human T-cell leukemia virus (HTLV) type 1
  11905..12603   +  CDS            mCherry: mCherry is a basic (constitutively fluorescent) red fluorescent protein published in 2004, derived from Discosoma sp.. It is reported to be a very rapidly-maturing monomer with low acid sensitivity.
  12613..12646   +  protein_bind   loxP: Cre-mediated recombination occurs in the 8-bp core sequence (GCATACAT). Cre recombinase
  12668..12892   +  polyA_signal   bGH poly(A) signal: bovine growth hormone polyadenylation signal
