[The description below was written by a language model from this plasmid's Addgene catalogue record and pLannotate feature annotations shown in this document.]
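Description:
pKL100 is a mammalian donor plasmid built on the pUCM backbone for knock-in of a doxycycline-inducible NFIA-SOX9 cassette at the human AAVS1 safe-harbor locus (intron 1 of PPP1R12C). It is propagated in E. coli through a high-copy ColE1/pUC origin with ampicillin resistance. The catalogue lists a total size of 3.1 kb and a backbone of 10.6 kb, which appear to be mis-entered: the two sequenced records are about 12.9 kb. They differ by some 35 bp within the chicken β-actin promoter region and otherwise carry the same annotated features.

Everything between the left and right AAVS1 homology arms is intended for integration by homology-directed repair; the record does not name the nuclease used to cut the locus. A TRE3G promoter drives human NFIA followed by human SOX9 and an SV40 poly(A) signal. A short unannotated gap separates the two coding sequences, and the record does not state what linker joins them. In the opposite orientation, a CAG-type promoter (CMV enhancer, chicken β-actin promoter, chimeric intron) expresses a tetR-derived coding sequence with a β-globin poly(A), presumably the reverse Tet transactivator that activates TRE3G when doxycycline is present.

Next to the left arm, a splice acceptor precedes a promoterless puromycin resistance gene, so resistance depends on capture by the endogenous PPP1R12C transcript, which favours correctly targeted clones. An EF-1α core/HTLV promoter drives mCherry as a visual marker. Two loxP sites flank the puromycin and mCherry units, allowing their removal by Cre after clone isolation. The associated publication concerns CRISPRi screens in human iPSC-derived astrocytes, consistent with using induced NFIA and SOX9 to drive astrocyte differentiation.
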