Addgene plasmid #185708: pKL100
Purpose: AAVS1 safe-harbor integration of dox-inducible NFIA-SOX9
Depositing lab: Martin Kampmann. Depositing organization: University of California, San Francisco (UCSF). Publication: CRISPRi screens in human iPSC-derived astrocytes elucidate regulators of distinct inflammatory reactive states. Leng K, Rose IVL, Kim H, Xia W, Romero-Fernandez W, Rooney B, Koontz M, Li E, Ao Y, Wang S, Krawczyk M, Tcw J, Goate A, Zhang Y, Ullian EM, Sofroniew MV, Fancy SPJ, Schrag MS, Lippmann ES, Kampmann M. Nat Neurosci. 2022 Nov;25(11):1528-1542. doi: 10.1038/s41593-022-01180-9. Epub 2022 Oct 27. PubMed 36303069.
Backbone
  Vector backbone: pUCM
  Backbone size w/o insert (bp): 10600
  Total vector size (bp): 3100
  Vector type: Mammalian Expression
  Selectable markers: Puromycin
Growth in bacteria
  Bacterial resistance: Ampicillin, 100 μg/mL
  Growth temperature: 37°C
  Growth strain: NEB Stable
  Copy number: High Copy
Gene/Insert
  Gene/Insert name: NFIA-SOX9
  Species: H. sapiens (human)
  Insert size (bp): 3100
  GenBank ID: ENST00000403491 ENST00000245479
  Entrez Gene: NFIA (a.k.a. BRMUTD, C1DELp32p31, CTF, DEL1P32P31, NF-I/A, NF1-A, NFI-A, NFI-L); SOX9 (a.k.a. CMD1, CMPD1, ENH13, SRA1, SRXX2, SRXY10, TES, TESCO)
  Promoter: TRE3G
  Cloning method: Restriction Enzyme; 5′ cloning site AflII (not destroyed); 3′ cloning site ClaI (not destroyed)
  Sequencing primers: 5′ AGCTCGTTTAGTGAACCGTCAGATC; 3′ GAAATTTGTGATGCTATTGC
Terms and licenses: Academic/Nonprofit Terms; Industry Terms: Not Available to Industry
How to cite: pKL100 was a gift from Martin Kampmann (Addgene plasmid # 185708)
